# Supplementary material for: PhiReX 2.0: A Programmable and Red Light-Regulated CRISPR-dCas9 System for the Activation of Endogenous Genes in Saccharomyces cerevisiae
Source: ACS Synth Biol. 2023 Apr 4;12(4):1046–57. doi: 10.1021/acssynbio.2c00517 (PMC10127447; doi:10.1021/acssynbio.2c00517)
Supplement: Supplementary file 2 — sb2c00517_si_002.zip [file sb2c00517_si_002.zip › pFM141(SNR52).gbk]

LOCUS       pFM_00141(SNR52)      6597 bp    DNA     circular UNA 
ACCESSION   pFM_00141
VERSION     pFM_00141.1
KEYWORDS    .
FEATURES             Location/Qualifiers
     promoter        148..177
                     /label="lac_promoter"
     Site            join(239..244,245^246)
                     /site_type="restriction site"
                     /note="Name: BsmBI"
                     /note="Pattern: cgtctc"
                     /note="cut_0_on_positive_strand: 245^246"
                     /note="cut_0_on_negative_strand: 249^250"
                     /note="inhibited_by: 3': N4-methylcytosine 5':
                     5-methylcytosine"
                     /note="site_type: other"
                     /note="restriction site"
                     /label="BsmBI"
     misc_feature    246..249
                     /label="L1"
     misc_feature    286..554
                     /label="SNR52 Promoter"
     Site            join(550^551,565..570)
                     /site_type="restriction site"
                     /note="Name: BtgZI"
                     /note="Pattern: gcgatg"
                     /note="cut_0_on_positive_strand: 550^551"
                     /note="cut_0_on_negative_strand: 554^555"
                     /note="inhibited_by: 5': N6-methyladenosine"
                     /note="site_type: other"
                     /note="restriction site"
                     /label="BtgZI"
     misc_feature    555..580
                     /label="sgRNA_cloning_site"
     gene            581..1243
                     /label="ccdB"
     misc_feature    1244..1270
                     /label="sgRNA_cloning_site"
     Site            join(1255..1260,1270^1271)
                     /site_type="restriction site"
                     /note="Name: BtgZI"
                     /note="Pattern: gcgatg"
                     /note="cut_0_on_positive_strand: 1270^1271"
                     /note="cut_0_on_negative_strand: 1274^1275"
                     /note="inhibited_by: 5': N6-methyladenosine"
                     /note="site_type: other"
                     /note="restriction site"
                     /label="BtgZI"
     misc_feature    1271..1349
                     /label="Structural crRNA"
     misc_feature    1350..1369
                     /label="SUP4 Flanking"
     terminator      1376..1615
                     /label="CYC1_terminator"
     promoter        complement(1641..1659)
                     /label="T7_promoter"
                     /note="PROMOTER"
     Site            join(1661^1662,1667..1672)
                     /site_type="restriction site"
                     /note="Name: BsmBI"
                     /note="Pattern: cgtctc"
                     /note="cut_0_on_positive_strand: 1661^1662"
                     /note="cut_0_on_negative_strand: 1665^1666"
                     /note="inhibited_by: 3': N4-methylcytosine 5':
                     5-methylcytosine"
                     /note="site_type: other"
                     /note="restriction site"
                     /label="BsmBI"
     misc_feature    1662..1665
                     /label="R1"
     promoter        2141..2169
                     /note="PROMOTER "
                     /label="AmpR_promoter"
     CDS             2211..3071
                     /label="Ampicillin"
                     /translation="MSIQHFRVALIPFFAAFCLPVFAHPETLVKVKDAEDQLGARVGY
                     IELDLNSGKILESFRPEERFPMMSTFKVLLCGAVLSRIDAGQEQLGRRIHYSQNDLVE
                     YSPVTEKHLTDGMTVRELCSAAITMSDNTAANLLLTTIGGPKELTAFLHNMGDHVTRL
                     DRWEPELNEAIPNDERDTTMPVAMATTLRKLLTGELLTLASRQQLIDWMEADKVAGPL
                     LRSALPAGWFIADKSGAGERGSRGIIAALGPDGKPSRIVVIYTTGSQATMDERNRQIA
                     EIGASLIKHW*"
     rep_origin      3226..3845
                     /label="pBR322_origin"
                     /note="REP_ORIGIN "
     CDS             complement(4075..4875)
                     /translation="MSKATYKERAATHPSPVAAKLFNIMHEKQTNLCASLDVRTTKEL
                     LELVEALGPKICLLKTHVDILTDFSMEGTVKPLKALSAKYNFLLFEDRKFADIGNTVK
                     LQYSAGVYRIAEWADITNAHGVVGPGIVSGLKQAAEEVTKEPRGLLMLAELSCKGSLS
                     TGEYTKGTVDIAKSDKDFVIGFIAQRDMGGRDEGYDWLIMTPGVGLDDKGDALGQQYR
                     TVDDVVSTGSDIIIVGRGLFAKGRDAKVEGERYRKAGWEAYLRRCGQQN*"
                     /label="URA3"
     promoter        complement(4877..5102)
                     /note="PROMOTER "
                     /label="URA3_promoter"
                     /translation="MSTVPLVYSPVDREPLHDNSANIKRPLGSFVTSSAACFKPLTIP
                     GPTTPCAFVMSAHSAILYTPAEYCNLTVLPMSANFLSSKSKKLYLADNAFSGLTVPSM
                     EKSVKISTCVFSKQILGPNASTNSSNSLVVRTSNEAHKFVCFSCMILNSLAATGLG*"
     rep_origin      5105..6576
                     /label="2micron_origin"
                     /translation="MSTVPLVYSPVDREPLHDNSANIKRPLGSFVTSSAACFKPLTIP
                     GPTTPCAFVMSAHSAILYTPAEYCNLTVLPMSANFLSSKSKKLYLADNAFSGLTVPSM
                     EKSVKISTCVFSKQILGPNASTNSSNSLVVRTSNEAHKFVCFSCMILNSLAATGLG*"
                     /note="REP_ORIGIN "
     misc_feature    5290
                     /label="deleted BtgZI"
ORIGIN
        1 GGAAGAGCGC CCAATACGCA AACCGCCTCT CCCCGCGCGT TGGCCGATTC ATTAATGCAG
       61 CTGGCACGAC AGGTTTCCCG ACTGGAAAGC GGGCAGTGAG CGCAACGCAA TTAATGTGAG
      121 TTAGCTCACT CATTAGGCAC CCCAGGCTTT ACACTTTATG CTTCCGGCTC GTATGTTGTG
      181 TGGAATTGTG AGCGGATAAC AATTTCACAC AGGAAACAGC TATGACCATG ATTACGCCCG
      241 TCTCACTGAA ATTAACCCTC ACTAAAGGGA ACAAAAGCTG GAGCTTCTTT GAAAAGATAA
      301 TGTATGATTA TGCTTTCACT CATATTTATA CAGAAACTTG ATGTTTTCTT TCGAGTATAT
      361 ACAAGGTGAT TACATGTACG TTTGAAGTAC AACTCTAGAT TTTGTAGTGC CCTCTTGGGC
      421 TAGCGGTAAA GGTGCGCATT TTTTCACACC CTACAATGTT CTGTTCAAAA GATTTTGGTC
      481 AAACGCTGTA GAAGTGAAAG TTGGTGCGCA TGTTTCGGCG TTCGAAACTT CTCCGCAGTG
      541 AAAGATAAAT GATCACTATG ACGGCATCGC GAATTCACGG GGCTTACTAA AAGCCAGATA
      601 ACAGTATGCG TATTTGCGCG CTGATTTTTG CGGTATAAGA ATATATACTG ATATGTATAC
      661 CCGAAGTATG TCAAAAAGAG GTATGCTATG AAGCAGCGTA TTACAGTGAC AGTTGACAGC
      721 GACAGCTATC AGTTGCTCAA GGCATATATG ATGTCAATAT CTCCGGTCTG GTAAGCACAA
      781 CCATGCAGAA TGAAGCCCGT CGTCTGCGTG CCGAACGCTG GAAAGCGGAA AATCAGGAAG
      841 GGATGGCTGA GGTCGCCCGG TTTATTGAAA TGAACGGCTC TTTTGCTGAC GAGAACAGGG
      901 GCTGGTGAAA TGCAGTTTAA GGTTTACACC TATAAAAGAG AGAGCCGTTA TCGTCTGTTT
      961 GTGGATGTAC AGAGTGATAT TATTGACACG CCCGGGCGAC GGATGGTGAT CCCCCTGGCC
     1021 AGTGCACGTC TGCTGTCAGA TAAAGTCCCC CGTGAACTTT ACCCGGTGGT GCATATCGGG
     1081 GATGAAAGCT GGCGCATGAT GACCACCGAT ATGGCCAGTG TGCCGGTCTC CGTTATCGGG
     1141 GAAGAAGTGG CTGATCTCAG CCACCGCGAA AATGACATCA AAAACGCCAT TAACCTGATG
     1201 TTCTGGGGAA TATAAATGTC AGGCTCCCTT ATACACAGCC AGTTCACGGG ATCCGCGATG
     1261 TCAGTTGTGT GTTTTAGAGC TAGAAATAGC AAGTTAAAAT AAGGCTAGTC CGTTATCAAC
     1321 TTGAAAAAGT GGCACCGAGT CGGTGGTGCT TTTTTTGTTT TTTATGTCTT CGAGTCATGT
     1381 AATTAGTTAT GTCACGCTTA CATTCACGCC CTCCCCCCAC ATCCGCTCTA ACCGAAAAGG
     1441 AAGGAGTTAG ACAACCTGAA GTCTAGGTCC CTATTTATTT TTTTATAGTT ATGTTAGTAT
     1501 TAAGAACGTT ATTTATATTT CAAATTTTTC TTTTTTTTCT GTACAGACGC GTGTACGCAT
     1561 GTAACATTAT ACTGAAAACC TTGCTTGAGA AGGTTTTGGG ACGCTCGAAG GCTTTAATTT
     1621 GCGGCCGGTA CCCAATTCGC CCTATAGTGA GTCGTATTAC GAACGAGAGA CGTTCACTGG
     1681 CCGTCGTTTT ACAACGTCGT GACTGGGAAA ACCCTGGCGT TACCCAACTT AATCGCCTTG
     1741 CAGCACATCC CCCTTTCGCC AGCTGGCGTA ATAGCGAAGA GGCCCGCACC GATCGCCCTT
     1801 CCCAACAGTT GCGCAGCCTG AATGGCGAAT GGCGCCTGAT GCGGTATTTT CTCCTTACGC
     1861 ATCTGTGCGG TATTTCACAC CGCATATGGT GCACTCTCAG TACAATCTGC TCTGATGCCG
     1921 CATAGTTAAG CCAGCCCCGA CACCCGCCAA CACCCGCTGA CGCGCCCTGA CGGGCTTGTC
     1981 TGCTCCCGGC ATCCGCTTAC AGACAAGCTG TGACAAAGGG CCTCGTGATA CGCCTATTTT
     2041 TATAGGTTAA TGTCATGATA ATAATGGTTT CTTAGACGTC AGGTGGCACT TTTCGGGGAA
     2101 ATGTGCGCGG AACCCCTATT TGTTTATTTT TCTAAATACA TTCAAATATG TATCCGCTCA
     2161 TGAGACAATA ACCCTGATAA ATGCTTCAAT AATATTGAAA AAGGAAGAGT ATGAGTATTC
     2221 AACATTTCCG TGTCGCCCTT ATTCCCTTTT TTGCGGCATT TTGCCTTCCT GTTTTTGCTC
     2281 ACCCAGAAAC GCTGGTGAAA GTAAAAGATG CTGAAGATCA GTTGGGTGCA CGAGTGGGTT
     2341 ACATCGAACT GGATCTCAAC AGCGGTAAGA TCCTTGAGAG TTTTCGCCCC GAAGAACGTT
     2401 TTCCAATGAT GAGCACTTTT AAAGTTCTGC TATGTGGCGC GGTATTATCC CGTATTGACG
     2461 CCGGGCAAGA GCAACTCGGT CGCCGCATAC ACTATTCTCA GAATGACTTG GTTGAGTACT
     2521 CACCAGTCAC AGAAAAGCAT CTTACGGATG GCATGACAGT AAGAGAATTA TGCAGTGCTG
     2581 CCATAACCAT GAGTGATAAC ACTGCGGCCA ACTTACTTCT GACAACGATC GGAGGACCGA
     2641 AGGAGCTAAC CGCTTTTTTG CACAACATGG GGGATCATGT AACTCGCCTT GATCGTTGGG
     2701 AACCGGAGCT GAATGAAGCC ATACCAAACG ACGAGCGTGA CACCACGATG CCTGTAGCAA
     2761 TGGCAACAAC GTTGCGCAAA CTATTAACTG GCGAACTACT TACTCTAGCT TCCCGGCAAC
     2821 AATTAATAGA CTGGATGGAG GCGGATAAAG TTGCAGGACC ACTTCTGCGC TCGGCCCTTC
     2881 CGGCTGGCTG GTTTATTGCT GATAAATCTG GAGCCGGTGA GCGTGGGTCT CGCGGTATCA
     2941 TTGCAGCACT GGGGCCAGAT GGTAAGCCCT CCCGTATCGT AGTTATCTAC ACGACGGGGA
     3001 GTCAGGCAAC TATGGATGAA CGAAATAGAC AGATCGCTGA GATAGGTGCC TCACTGATTA
     3061 AGCATTGGTA ACTGTCAGAC CAAGTTTACT CATATATACT TTAGATTGAT TTAAAACTTC
     3121 ATTTTTAATT TAAAAGGATC TAGGTGAAGA TCCTTTTTGA TAATCTCATG ACCAAAATCC
     3181 CTTAACGTGA GTTTTCGTTC CACTGAGCGT CAGACCCCGT AGAAAAGATC AAAGGATCTT
     3241 CTTGAGATCC TTTTTTTCTG CGCGTAATCT GCTGCTTGCA AACAAAAAAA CCACCGCTAC
     3301 CAGCGGTGGT TTGTTTGCCG GATCAAGAGC TACCAACTCT TTTTCCGAAG GTAACTGGCT
     3361 TCAGCAGAGC GCAGATACCA AATACTGTTC TTCTAGTGTA GCCGTAGTTA GGCCACCACT
     3421 TCAAGAACTC TGTAGCACCG CCTACATACC TCGCTCTGCT AATCCTGTTA CCAGTGGCTG
     3481 CTGCCAGTGG CGATAAGTCG TGTCTTACCG GGTTGGACTC AAGACGATAG TTACCGGATA
     3541 AGGCGCAGCG GTCGGGCTGA ACGGGGGGTT CGTGCACACA GCCCAGCTTG GAGCGAACGA
     3601 CCTACACCGA ACTGAGATAC CTACAGCGTG AGCTATGAGA AAGCGCCACG CTTCCCGAAG
     3661 GGAGAAAGGC GGACAGGTAT CCGGTAAGCG GCAGGGTCGG AACAGGAGAG CGCACGAGGG
     3721 AGCTTCCAGG GGGAAACGCC TGGTATCTTT ATAGTCCTGT CGGGTTTCGC CACCTCTGAC
     3781 TTGAGCGTCG ATTTTTGTGA TGCTCGTCAG GGGGGCGGAG CCTATGGAAA AACGCCAGCA
     3841 ACGCGGCCTT TTTACGGTTC CTGGCCTTTT GCTGGCCTTT TGCTCACATG TTCTTTCCTG
     3901 CGTTATCCCC TGATTCTGTG GATAACCGTA TTACCGCCTT TGAGTGAGCT GATACCGCTC
     3961 GCCGCAGCCG AACGACCGAG CGCAGCGAGT CAGTGAGCGA GGATGATATA ATTAAATTGA
     4021 AGCTCTAATT TGTGAGTTTA GTATACATGC ATTTACTTAT AATACAGTTT TTTAGTTTTG
     4081 CTGGCCGCAT CTTCTCAAAT ATGCTTCCCA GCCTGCTTTT CTGTAACGTT CACCCTCTAC
     4141 CTTAGCATCC CTTCCCTTTG CAAATAGTCC TCTTCCAACA ATAATAATGT CAGATCCTGT
     4201 AGAGACCACA TCATCCACGG TTCTATACTG TTGACCCAAT GCATCTCCCT TGTCATCTAA
     4261 ACCCACACCG GGTGTCATAA TCAACCAATC GTAACCTTCA TCTCTTCCAC CCATGTCTCT
     4321 TTGAGCAATA AAGCCGATAA CAAAATCTTT GTCGCTCTTC GCAATGTCAA CAGTACCCTT
     4381 AGTATATTCT CCAGTAGATA GGGAGCCCTT GCATGACAAT TCTGCTAACA TCAAAAGGCC
     4441 TCTAGGTTCC TTTGTTACTT CTTCTGCCGC CTGCTTCAAA CCGCTAACAA TACCTGGGCC
     4501 CACCACACCG TGTGCATTCG TAATGTCTGC CCATTCTGCT ATTCTGTATA CACCCGCAGA
     4561 GTACTGCAAT TTGACTGTAT TACCAATGTC AGCAAATTTT CTGTCTTCGA AGAGTAAAAA
     4621 ATTGTACTTG GCGGATAATG CCTTTAGCGG CTTAACTGTG CCCTCCATGG AAAAATCAGT
     4681 CAAGATATCC ACATGTGTTT TTAGTAAACA AATTTTGGGA CCTAATGCTT CAACTAACTC
     4741 CAGTAATTCC TTGGTGGTAC GAACATCCAA TGAAGCACAC AAGTTTGTTT GCTTTTCGTG
     4801 CATGATATTA AATAGCTTGG CAGCAACAGG ACTAGGATGA GTAGCAGCAC GTTCCTTATA
     4861 TGTAGCTTTC GACATGATTT ATCTTCGTTT CCTGCAGGTT TTTGTTCTGT GCAGTTGGGT
     4921 TAAGAATACT GGGCAATTTC ATGTTTCTTC AACACTACAT ATGCGTATAT ATACCAATCT
     4981 AAGTCTGTGC TCCTTCCTTC GTTCTTCCTT CTGTTCGGAG ATTACCGAAT CAAAAAAATT
     5041 TCAAAGAAAC CGAAATCAAA AAAAAGAATA AAAAAAAAAT GATGAATTGA ATTGAAAAGC
     5101 TAGCTTATCG ATGATAAGCT GTCAAAGATG AGAATTAATT CCACGGACTA TAGACTATAC
     5161 TAGATACTCC GTCTACTGTA CGATACACTT CCGCTCAGGT CCTTGTCCTT TAACGAGGCC
     5221 TTACCACTCT TTTGTTACTC TATTGATCCA GCTCAGCAAA GGCAGTGTGA TCTAAGATTC
     5281 TATCTTCGCC ATGTAGTAAA ACTAGCTAGA CCGAGAAAGA GACTAGAAAT GCAAAAGGCA
     5341 CTTCTACAAT GGCTGCCATC ATTATTATCC GATGTGACGC TGCAGCTTCT CAATGATATT
     5401 CGAATACGCT TTGAGGAGAT ACAGCCTAAT ATCCGACAAA CTGTTTTACA GATTTACGAT
     5461 CGTACTTGTT ACCCATCATT GAATTTTGAA CATCCGAACC TGGGAGTTTT CCCTGAAACA
     5521 GATAGTATAT TTGAACCTGT ATAATAATAT ATAGTCTAGC GCTTTACGGA AGACAATGTA
     5581 TGTATTTCGG TTCCTGGAGA AACTATTGCA TCTATTGCAT AGGTAATCTT GCACGTCGCA
     5641 TCCCCGGTTC ATTTTCTGCG TTTCCATCTT GCACTTCAAT AGCATATCTT TGTTAACGAA
     5701 GCATCTGTGC TTCATTTTGT AGAACAAAAA TGCAACGCGA GAGCGCTAAT TTTTCAAACA
     5761 AAGAATCTGA GCTGCATTTT TACAGAACAG AAATGCAACG CGAAAGCGCT ATTTTACCAA
     5821 CGAAGAATCT GTGCTTCATT TTTGTAAAAC AAAAATGCAA CGCGACGAGA GCGCTAATTT
     5881 TTCAAACAAA GAATCTGAGC TGCATTTTTA CAGAACAGAA ATGCAACGCG AGAGCGCTAT
     5941 TTTACCAACA AAGAATCTAT ACTTCTTTTT TGTTCTACAA AAATGCATCC CGAGAGCGCT
     6001 ATTTTTCTAA CAAAGCATCT TAGATTACTT TTTTTCTCCT TTGTGCGCTC TATAATGCAG
     6061 TCTCTTGATA ACTTTTTGCA CTGTAGGTCC GTTAAGGTTA GAAGAAGGCT ACTTTGGTGT
     6121 CTATTTTCTC TTCCATAAAA AAAGCCTGAC TCCACTTCCC GCGTTTACTG ATTACTAGCG
     6181 AAGCTGCGGG TGCATTTTTT CAAGATAAAG GCATCCCCGA TTATATTCTA TACCGATGTG
     6241 GATTGCGCAT ACTTTGTGAA CAGAAAGTGA TAGCGTTGAT GATTCTTCAT TGGTCAGAAA
     6301 ATTATGAACG GTTTCTTCTA TTTTGTCTCT ATATACTACG TATAGGAAAT GTTTACATTT
     6361 TCGTATTGTT TTCGATTCAC TCTATGAATA GTTCTTACTA CAATTTTTTT GTCTAAAGAG
     6421 TAATACTAGA GATAAACATA AAAAATGTAG AGGTCGAGTT TAGATGCAAG TTCAAGGAGC
     6481 GAAAGGTGGA TGGGTAGGTT ATATAGGGAT ATAGCACAGA GATATATAGC AAAGAGATAC
     6541 TTTTGAGCAA TGTTTGTGGA AGCGGTATTC GCAATGGGAA GCTCCACCCC GGTTGAT
//
