# Supplementary material for: PhiReX 2.0: A Programmable and Red Light-Regulated CRISPR-dCas9 System for the Activation of Endogenous Genes in Saccharomyces cerevisiae
Source: ACS Synth Biol. 2023 Apr 4;12(4):1046–57. doi: 10.1021/acssynbio.2c00517 (PMC10127447; doi:10.1021/acssynbio.2c00517)
Supplement: Supplementary file 2 — sb2c00517_si_002.zip [file sb2c00517_si_002.zip › pFM141Cys.gbk]

LOCUS       pFM_00141Cys      6537 bp    DNA     circular UNA 
ACCESSION   pFM_00141
VERSION     pFM_00141.1
KEYWORDS    .
FEATURES             Location/Qualifiers
     promoter        148..177
                     /label="lac_promoter"
     Site            239..245
                     /label="BsmBI"
                     /site_type="restriction site"
                     /note="restriction site"
     misc_feature    246..249
                     /label="L1"
     Region          250..285
                     /label="stuffer"
     promoter        286..385
                     /label="promoter tRNA_Cys(GCA)"
     Region          386..457
                     /label="tRNA_Cys(GCA)"
     Region          458..526
                     /label="HDV ribozyme"
     Site            join(526^527,541..546)
                     /site_type="restriction site"
                     /note="Name: BtgZI"
                     /note="Pattern: gcgatg"
                     /note="cut_0_on_positive_strand: 526^527"
                     /note="cut_0_on_negative_strand: 530^531"
                     /note="inhibited_by: 5': N6-methyladenosine"
                     /note="site_type: other"
                     /note="restriction site"
                     /label="BtgZI"
     gene            557..1219
                     /label="ccdB"
     Site            join(1231..1236,1246^1247)
                     /site_type="restriction site"
                     /note="Name: BtgZI"
                     /note="Pattern: gcgatg"
                     /note="cut_0_on_positive_strand: 583^584"
                     /note="cut_0_on_negative_strand: 587^588"
                     /note="inhibited_by: 5': N6-methyladenosine"
                     /note="site_type: other"
                     /note="restriction site"
                     /label="BtgZI"
     Region          1247..1326
                     /label="sgRNA"
     terminator      1327..1401
                     /label="tSNR52"
     Region          1402..1601
                     /label="stuffer 1"
     Site            join(1601^1602,1607..1612)
                     /site_type="restriction site"
                     /note="Name: BsmBI"
                     /note="Pattern: cgtctc"
                     /note="cut_0_on_positive_strand: 939^940"
                     /note="cut_0_on_negative_strand: 943^944"
                     /note="inhibited_by: 3': N4-methylcytosine 5':
                     5-methylcytosine"
                     /note="site_type: other"
                     /note="restriction site"
                     /label="BsmBI"
     misc_feature    1602..1605
                     /label="R1"
     promoter        2081..2109
                     /note="PROMOTER "
                     /label="AmpR_promoter"
     CDS             2151..3011
                     /label="Ampicillin"
                     /translation="MSIQHFRVALIPFFAAFCLPVFAHPETLVKVKDAEDQLGARVGY
                     IELDLNSGKILESFRPEERFPMMSTFKVLLCGAVLSRIDAGQEQLGRRIHYSQNDLVE
                     YSPVTEKHLTDGMTVRELCSAAITMSDNTAANLLLTTIGGPKELTAFLHNMGDHVTRL
                     DRWEPELNEAIPNDERDTTMPVAMATTLRKLLTGELLTLASRQQLIDWMEADKVAGPL
                     LRSALPAGWFIADKSGAGERGSRGIIAALGPDGKPSRIVVIYTTGSQATMDERNRQIA
                     EIGASLIKHW*"
     rep_origin      3166..3785
                     /label="pBR322_origin"
                     /note="REP_ORIGIN "
     CDS             complement(4015..4815)
                     /translation="MSKATYKERAATHPSPVAAKLFNIMHEKQTNLCASLDVRTTKEL
                     LELVEALGPKICLLKTHVDILTDFSMEGTVKPLKALSAKYNFLLFEDRKFADIGNTVK
                     LQYSAGVYRIAEWADITNAHGVVGPGIVSGLKQAAEEVTKEPRGLLMLAELSCKGSLS
                     TGEYTKGTVDIAKSDKDFVIGFIAQRDMGGRDEGYDWLIMTPGVGLDDKGDALGQQYR
                     TVDDVVSTGSDIIIVGRGLFAKGRDAKVEGERYRKAGWEAYLRRCGQQN*"
                     /label="URA3"
     promoter        complement(4817..5042)
                     /note="PROMOTER "
                     /label="URA3_promoter"
                     /translation="MSTVPLVYSPVDREPLHDNSANIKRPLGSFVTSSAACFKPLTIP
                     GPTTPCAFVMSAHSAILYTPAEYCNLTVLPMSANFLSSKSKKLYLADNAFSGLTVPSM
                     EKSVKISTCVFSKQILGPNASTNSSNSLVVRTSNEAHKFVCFSCMILNSLAATGLG*"
     rep_origin      5045..6516
                     /label="2micron_origin"
                     /translation="MSTVPLVYSPVDREPLHDNSANIKRPLGSFVTSSAACFKPLTIP
                     GPTTPCAFVMSAHSAILYTPAEYCNLTVLPMSANFLSSKSKKLYLADNAFSGLTVPSM
                     EKSVKISTCVFSKQILGPNASTNSSNSLVVRTSNEAHKFVCFSCMILNSLAATGLG*"
                     /note="REP_ORIGIN "
     misc_feature    5230
                     /label="deleted BtgZI"
ORIGIN
        1 GGAAGAGCGC CCAATACGCA AACCGCCTCT CCCCGCGCGT TGGCCGATTC ATTAATGCAG
       61 CTGGCACGAC AGGTTTCCCG ACTGGAAAGC GGGCAGTGAG CGCAACGCAA TTAATGTGAG
      121 TTAGCTCACT CATTAGGCAC CCCAGGCTTT ACACTTTATG CTTCCGGCTC GTATGTTGTG
      181 TGGAATTGTG AGCGGATAAC AATTTCACAC AGGAAACAGC TATGACCATG ATTACGCCCG
      241 TCTCACTGAA AGCGTGAATA CTGTGTTACT TACGGACTCT CAATATACAG TTCAAATATT
      301 CCACCGTTCT CTTATATGTG GGGCTGGCAC TACTTCGTAT AATTGACTAT ACTATCTATA
      361 TTAGTCTTCC CACATGTAAT AGAAAGCTCG TATGGCGCAG TGGTAGCGCA GCAGATTGCA
      421 AATCTGTTGG TCCTTAGTTC GATCCTGAGT GCGAGCTGAT GGCCGGCATG GTCCCAGCCT
      481 CCTCGCTGGC GCCGGCTGGG CAACACCTTC GGGTGGCGAA TGGGACGATC ACTATGACGG
      541 CATCGCCAAT TCACGGGGCT TACTAAAAGC CAGATAACAG TATGCGTATT TGCGCGCTGA
      601 TTTTTGCGGT ATAAGAATAT ATACTGATAT GTATACCCGA AGTATGTCAA AAAGAGGTAT
      661 GCTATGAAGC AGCGTATTAC AGTGACAGTT GACAGCGACA GCTATCAGTT GCTCAAGGCA
      721 TATATGATGT CAATATCTCC GGTCTGGTAA GCACAACCAT GCAGAATGAA GCCCGTCGTC
      781 TGCGTGCCGA ACGCTGGAAA GCGGAAAATC AGGAAGGGAT GGCTGAGGTC GCCCGGTTTA
      841 TTGAAATGAA CGGCTCTTTT GCTGACGAGA ACAGGGGCTG GTGAAATGCA GTTTAAGGTT
      901 TACACCTATA AAAGAGAGAG CCGTTATCGT CTGTTTGTGG ATGTACAGAG TGATATTATT
      961 GACACGCCCG GGCGACGGAT GGTGATCCCC CTGGCCAGTG CACGTCTGCT GTCAGATAAA
     1021 GTCCCCCGTG AACTTTACCC GGTGGTGCAT ATCGGGGATG AAAGCTGGCG CATGATGACC
     1081 ACCGATATGG CCAGTGTGCC GGTCTCCGTT ATCGGGGAAG AAGTGGCTGA TCTCAGCCAC
     1141 CGCGAAAATG ACATCAAAAA CGCCATTAAC CTGATGTTCT GGGGAATATA AATGTCAGGC
     1201 TCCCTTATAC ACAGCCAGTT CACGGGATCC GCGATGTCAG TTGTGTGTTT TAGAGCTAGA
     1261 AATAGCAAGT TAAAATAAGG CTAGTCCGTT ATCAACTTGA AAAAGTGGCA CCGAGTCGGT
     1321 GCTTTTTTTA TTTTTTGTCA CTATTGTTAT GTAAAATGCC ACCTCTGACA GTATGGAACG
     1381 CAAACTTCTG TCTAGTGGAT ATTCGGAATA GTCTCCCTCG TCGTTGATAA AACAATAAGG
     1441 TAATCTGTAG CTGAGGATTC GGACTTTTCA GGACAGAACC AACACTCTAT TATTGTGATA
     1501 CTTACTTTTC CGAGAGGATA GAGCGACAAC TTCTTCGTCA ATAGTGAATA CGGTCTGTTT
     1561 TCGCAACCAA TAACTATCTA CAACGGAATA CTACGGCTTT AAACGAGAGA CGTTCACTGG
     1621 CCGTCGTTTT ACAACGTCGT GACTGGGAAA ACCCTGGCGT TACCCAACTT AATCGCCTTG
     1681 CAGCACATCC CCCTTTCGCC AGCTGGCGTA ATAGCGAAGA GGCCCGCACC GATCGCCCTT
     1741 CCCAACAGTT GCGCAGCCTG AATGGCGAAT GGCGCCTGAT GCGGTATTTT CTCCTTACGC
     1801 ATCTGTGCGG TATTTCACAC CGCATATGGT GCACTCTCAG TACAATCTGC TCTGATGCCG
     1861 CATAGTTAAG CCAGCCCCGA CACCCGCCAA CACCCGCTGA CGCGCCCTGA CGGGCTTGTC
     1921 TGCTCCCGGC ATCCGCTTAC AGACAAGCTG TGACAAAGGG CCTCGTGATA CGCCTATTTT
     1981 TATAGGTTAA TGTCATGATA ATAATGGTTT CTTAGACGTC AGGTGGCACT TTTCGGGGAA
     2041 ATGTGCGCGG AACCCCTATT TGTTTATTTT TCTAAATACA TTCAAATATG TATCCGCTCA
     2101 TGAGACAATA ACCCTGATAA ATGCTTCAAT AATATTGAAA AAGGAAGAGT ATGAGTATTC
     2161 AACATTTCCG TGTCGCCCTT ATTCCCTTTT TTGCGGCATT TTGCCTTCCT GTTTTTGCTC
     2221 ACCCAGAAAC GCTGGTGAAA GTAAAAGATG CTGAAGATCA GTTGGGTGCA CGAGTGGGTT
     2281 ACATCGAACT GGATCTCAAC AGCGGTAAGA TCCTTGAGAG TTTTCGCCCC GAAGAACGTT
     2341 TTCCAATGAT GAGCACTTTT AAAGTTCTGC TATGTGGCGC GGTATTATCC CGTATTGACG
     2401 CCGGGCAAGA GCAACTCGGT CGCCGCATAC ACTATTCTCA GAATGACTTG GTTGAGTACT
     2461 CACCAGTCAC AGAAAAGCAT CTTACGGATG GCATGACAGT AAGAGAATTA TGCAGTGCTG
     2521 CCATAACCAT GAGTGATAAC ACTGCGGCCA ACTTACTTCT GACAACGATC GGAGGACCGA
     2581 AGGAGCTAAC CGCTTTTTTG CACAACATGG GGGATCATGT AACTCGCCTT GATCGTTGGG
     2641 AACCGGAGCT GAATGAAGCC ATACCAAACG ACGAGCGTGA CACCACGATG CCTGTAGCAA
     2701 TGGCAACAAC GTTGCGCAAA CTATTAACTG GCGAACTACT TACTCTAGCT TCCCGGCAAC
     2761 AATTAATAGA CTGGATGGAG GCGGATAAAG TTGCAGGACC ACTTCTGCGC TCGGCCCTTC
     2821 CGGCTGGCTG GTTTATTGCT GATAAATCTG GAGCCGGTGA GCGTGGGTCT CGCGGTATCA
     2881 TTGCAGCACT GGGGCCAGAT GGTAAGCCCT CCCGTATCGT AGTTATCTAC ACGACGGGGA
     2941 GTCAGGCAAC TATGGATGAA CGAAATAGAC AGATCGCTGA GATAGGTGCC TCACTGATTA
     3001 AGCATTGGTA ACTGTCAGAC CAAGTTTACT CATATATACT TTAGATTGAT TTAAAACTTC
     3061 ATTTTTAATT TAAAAGGATC TAGGTGAAGA TCCTTTTTGA TAATCTCATG ACCAAAATCC
     3121 CTTAACGTGA GTTTTCGTTC CACTGAGCGT CAGACCCCGT AGAAAAGATC AAAGGATCTT
     3181 CTTGAGATCC TTTTTTTCTG CGCGTAATCT GCTGCTTGCA AACAAAAAAA CCACCGCTAC
     3241 CAGCGGTGGT TTGTTTGCCG GATCAAGAGC TACCAACTCT TTTTCCGAAG GTAACTGGCT
     3301 TCAGCAGAGC GCAGATACCA AATACTGTTC TTCTAGTGTA GCCGTAGTTA GGCCACCACT
     3361 TCAAGAACTC TGTAGCACCG CCTACATACC TCGCTCTGCT AATCCTGTTA CCAGTGGCTG
     3421 CTGCCAGTGG CGATAAGTCG TGTCTTACCG GGTTGGACTC AAGACGATAG TTACCGGATA
     3481 AGGCGCAGCG GTCGGGCTGA ACGGGGGGTT CGTGCACACA GCCCAGCTTG GAGCGAACGA
     3541 CCTACACCGA ACTGAGATAC CTACAGCGTG AGCTATGAGA AAGCGCCACG CTTCCCGAAG
     3601 GGAGAAAGGC GGACAGGTAT CCGGTAAGCG GCAGGGTCGG AACAGGAGAG CGCACGAGGG
     3661 AGCTTCCAGG GGGAAACGCC TGGTATCTTT ATAGTCCTGT CGGGTTTCGC CACCTCTGAC
     3721 TTGAGCGTCG ATTTTTGTGA TGCTCGTCAG GGGGGCGGAG CCTATGGAAA AACGCCAGCA
     3781 ACGCGGCCTT TTTACGGTTC CTGGCCTTTT GCTGGCCTTT TGCTCACATG TTCTTTCCTG
     3841 CGTTATCCCC TGATTCTGTG GATAACCGTA TTACCGCCTT TGAGTGAGCT GATACCGCTC
     3901 GCCGCAGCCG AACGACCGAG CGCAGCGAGT CAGTGAGCGA GGATGATATA ATTAAATTGA
     3961 AGCTCTAATT TGTGAGTTTA GTATACATGC ATTTACTTAT AATACAGTTT TTTAGTTTTG
     4021 CTGGCCGCAT CTTCTCAAAT ATGCTTCCCA GCCTGCTTTT CTGTAACGTT CACCCTCTAC
     4081 CTTAGCATCC CTTCCCTTTG CAAATAGTCC TCTTCCAACA ATAATAATGT CAGATCCTGT
     4141 AGAGACCACA TCATCCACGG TTCTATACTG TTGACCCAAT GCATCTCCCT TGTCATCTAA
     4201 ACCCACACCG GGTGTCATAA TCAACCAATC GTAACCTTCA TCTCTTCCAC CCATGTCTCT
     4261 TTGAGCAATA AAGCCGATAA CAAAATCTTT GTCGCTCTTC GCAATGTCAA CAGTACCCTT
     4321 AGTATATTCT CCAGTAGATA GGGAGCCCTT GCATGACAAT TCTGCTAACA TCAAAAGGCC
     4381 TCTAGGTTCC TTTGTTACTT CTTCTGCCGC CTGCTTCAAA CCGCTAACAA TACCTGGGCC
     4441 CACCACACCG TGTGCATTCG TAATGTCTGC CCATTCTGCT ATTCTGTATA CACCCGCAGA
     4501 GTACTGCAAT TTGACTGTAT TACCAATGTC AGCAAATTTT CTGTCTTCGA AGAGTAAAAA
     4561 ATTGTACTTG GCGGATAATG CCTTTAGCGG CTTAACTGTG CCCTCCATGG AAAAATCAGT
     4621 CAAGATATCC ACATGTGTTT TTAGTAAACA AATTTTGGGA CCTAATGCTT CAACTAACTC
     4681 CAGTAATTCC TTGGTGGTAC GAACATCCAA TGAAGCACAC AAGTTTGTTT GCTTTTCGTG
     4741 CATGATATTA AATAGCTTGG CAGCAACAGG ACTAGGATGA GTAGCAGCAC GTTCCTTATA
     4801 TGTAGCTTTC GACATGATTT ATCTTCGTTT CCTGCAGGTT TTTGTTCTGT GCAGTTGGGT
     4861 TAAGAATACT GGGCAATTTC ATGTTTCTTC AACACTACAT ATGCGTATAT ATACCAATCT
     4921 AAGTCTGTGC TCCTTCCTTC GTTCTTCCTT CTGTTCGGAG ATTACCGAAT CAAAAAAATT
     4981 TCAAAGAAAC CGAAATCAAA AAAAAGAATA AAAAAAAAAT GATGAATTGA ATTGAAAAGC
     5041 TAGCTTATCG ATGATAAGCT GTCAAAGATG AGAATTAATT CCACGGACTA TAGACTATAC
     5101 TAGATACTCC GTCTACTGTA CGATACACTT CCGCTCAGGT CCTTGTCCTT TAACGAGGCC
     5161 TTACCACTCT TTTGTTACTC TATTGATCCA GCTCAGCAAA GGCAGTGTGA TCTAAGATTC
     5221 TATCTTCGCC ATGTAGTAAA ACTAGCTAGA CCGAGAAAGA GACTAGAAAT GCAAAAGGCA
     5281 CTTCTACAAT GGCTGCCATC ATTATTATCC GATGTGACGC TGCAGCTTCT CAATGATATT
     5341 CGAATACGCT TTGAGGAGAT ACAGCCTAAT ATCCGACAAA CTGTTTTACA GATTTACGAT
     5401 CGTACTTGTT ACCCATCATT GAATTTTGAA CATCCGAACC TGGGAGTTTT CCCTGAAACA
     5461 GATAGTATAT TTGAACCTGT ATAATAATAT ATAGTCTAGC GCTTTACGGA AGACAATGTA
     5521 TGTATTTCGG TTCCTGGAGA AACTATTGCA TCTATTGCAT AGGTAATCTT GCACGTCGCA
     5581 TCCCCGGTTC ATTTTCTGCG TTTCCATCTT GCACTTCAAT AGCATATCTT TGTTAACGAA
     5641 GCATCTGTGC TTCATTTTGT AGAACAAAAA TGCAACGCGA GAGCGCTAAT TTTTCAAACA
     5701 AAGAATCTGA GCTGCATTTT TACAGAACAG AAATGCAACG CGAAAGCGCT ATTTTACCAA
     5761 CGAAGAATCT GTGCTTCATT TTTGTAAAAC AAAAATGCAA CGCGACGAGA GCGCTAATTT
     5821 TTCAAACAAA GAATCTGAGC TGCATTTTTA CAGAACAGAA ATGCAACGCG AGAGCGCTAT
     5881 TTTACCAACA AAGAATCTAT ACTTCTTTTT TGTTCTACAA AAATGCATCC CGAGAGCGCT
     5941 ATTTTTCTAA CAAAGCATCT TAGATTACTT TTTTTCTCCT TTGTGCGCTC TATAATGCAG
     6001 TCTCTTGATA ACTTTTTGCA CTGTAGGTCC GTTAAGGTTA GAAGAAGGCT ACTTTGGTGT
     6061 CTATTTTCTC TTCCATAAAA AAAGCCTGAC TCCACTTCCC GCGTTTACTG ATTACTAGCG
     6121 AAGCTGCGGG TGCATTTTTT CAAGATAAAG GCATCCCCGA TTATATTCTA TACCGATGTG
     6181 GATTGCGCAT ACTTTGTGAA CAGAAAGTGA TAGCGTTGAT GATTCTTCAT TGGTCAGAAA
     6241 ATTATGAACG GTTTCTTCTA TTTTGTCTCT ATATACTACG TATAGGAAAT GTTTACATTT
     6301 TCGTATTGTT TTCGATTCAC TCTATGAATA GTTCTTACTA CAATTTTTTT GTCTAAAGAG
     6361 TAATACTAGA GATAAACATA AAAAATGTAG AGGTCGAGTT TAGATGCAAG TTCAAGGAGC
     6421 GAAAGGTGGA TGGGTAGGTT ATATAGGGAT ATAGCACAGA GATATATAGC AAAGAGATAC
     6481 TTTTGAGCAA TGTTTGTGGA AGCGGTATTC GCAATGGGAA GCTCCACCCC GGTTGAT
//
