# Supplementary material for: PhiReX 2.0: A Programmable and Red Light-Regulated CRISPR-dCas9 System for the Activation of Endogenous Genes in Saccharomyces cerevisiae
Source: ACS Synth Biol. 2023 Apr 4;12(4):1046–57. doi: 10.1021/acssynbio.2c00517 (PMC10127447; doi:10.1021/acssynbio.2c00517)
Supplement: Supplementary file 2 — sb2c00517_si_002.zip [file sb2c00517_si_002.zip › pFM142Phe.gbk]

LOCUS       pFM_00142Phe      6536 bp    DNA     circular UNA 
ACCESSION   pFM_00142
VERSION     pFM_00142.1
KEYWORDS    .
FEATURES             Location/Qualifiers
     promoter        148..177
                     /label="lac_promoter"
     Site            239..245
                     /site_type="restriction site"
                     /label="BsmBI"
                     /note="restriction site"
     Region          246..249
                     /label="L2"
     terminator      complement(250..429)
                     /label="ADH1_terminator"
     terminator      complement(430..504)
                     /label="tSNR52"
     misc_RNA        complement(505..584)
                     /label="sgRNA"
     Site            join(580^581,595..600)
                     /site_type="restriction site"
                     /note="Name: BtgZI"
                     /note="Pattern: gcgatg"
                     /note="cut_0_on_positive_strand: 580^581"
                     /note="cut_0_on_negative_strand: 584^585"
                     /note="inhibited_by: 5': N6-methyladenosine"
                     /note="site_type: other"
                     /note="restriction site"
                     /label="BtgZI"
     gene            complement(612..1274)
                     /label="ccdB"
     Site            join(1285..1290,1300^1301)
                     /site_type="restriction site"
                     /note="Name: BtgZI"
                     /note="Pattern: gcgatg"
                     /note="cut_0_on_positive_strand: 1300^1301"
                     /note="cut_0_on_negative_strand: 1304^1305"
                     /note="inhibited_by: 5': N6-methyladenosine"
                     /note="site_type: other"
                     /note="restriction site"
                     /label="BtgZI"
     misc_feature    complement(1305..1373)
                     /label="HDV Ribozyme"
     tRNA            complement(1374..1464)
                     /label="tRNA Phe"
     promoter        complement(1465..1564)
                     /label="tRNA Phe Promoter"
     misc_feature    1601..1604
                     /label="R2"
     Site            1606..1611
                     /note="restriction site"
                     /site_type="restriction site"
                     /label="BsmBI"
     promoter        2080..2108
                     /label="AmpR_promoter"
                     /note="PROMOTER "
     CDS             2150..3010
                     /translation="MSIQHFRVALIPFFAAFCLPVFAHPETLVKVKDAEDQLGARVGY
                     IELDLNSGKILESFRPEERFPMMSTFKVLLCGAVLSRIDAGQEQLGRRIHYSQNDLVE
                     YSPVTEKHLTDGMTVRELCSAAITMSDNTAANLLLTTIGGPKELTAFLHNMGDHVTRL
                     DRWEPELNEAIPNDERDTTMPVAMATTLRKLLTGELLTLASRQQLIDWMEADKVAGPL
                     LRSALPAGWFIADKSGAGERGSRGIIAALGPDGKPSRIVVIYTTGSQATMDERNRQIA
                     EIGASLIKHW*"
                     /label="Ampicillin"
     rep_origin      3165..3784
                     /label="pBR322_origin"
                     /note="REP_ORIGIN "
     CDS             complement(4014..4814)
                     /translation="MSKATYKERAATHPSPVAAKLFNIMHEKQTNLCASLDVRTTKEL
                     LELVEALGPKICLLKTHVDILTDFSMEGTVKPLKALSAKYNFLLFEDRKFADIGNTVK
                     LQYSAGVYRIAEWADITNAHGVVGPGIVSGLKQAAEEVTKEPRGLLMLAELSCKGSLS
                     TGEYTKGTVDIAKSDKDFVIGFIAQRDMGGRDEGYDWLIMTPGVGLDDKGDALGQQYR
                     TVDDVVSTGSDIIIVGRGLFAKGRDAKVEGERYRKAGWEAYLRRCGQQN*"
                     /label="URA3"
     promoter        complement(4816..5041)
                     /label="URA3_promoter"
                     /translation="MSTVPLVYSPVDREPLHDNSANIKRPLGSFVTSSAACFKPLTIP
                     GPTTPCAFVMSAHSAILYTPAEYCNLTVLPMSANFLSSKSKKLYLADNAFSGLTVPSM
                     EKSVKISTCVFSKQILGPNASTNSSNSLVVRTSNEAHKFVCFSCMILNSLAATGLG*"
                     /note="PROMOTER "
     rep_origin      5044..6515
                     /note="REP_ORIGIN "
                     /label="2micron_origin"
                     /translation="MSTVPLVYSPVDREPLHDNSANIKRPLGSFVTSSAACFKPLTIP
                     GPTTPCAFVMSAHSAILYTPAEYCNLTVLPMSANFLSSKSKKLYLADNAFSGLTVPSM
                     EKSVKISTCVFSKQILGPNASTNSSNSLVVRTSNEAHKFVCFSCMILNSLAATGLG*"
     misc_feature    5229
                     /label="deleted BtgZI"
ORIGIN
        1 GGAAGAGCGC CCAATACGCA AACCGCCTCT CCCCGCGCGT TGGCCGATTC ATTAATGCAG
       61 CTGGCACGAC AGGTTTCCCG ACTGGAAAGC GGGCAGTGAG CGCAACGCAA TTAATGTGAG
      121 TTAGCTCACT CATTAGGCAC CCCAGGCTTT ACACTTTATG CTTCCGGCTC GTATGTTGTG
      181 TGGAATTGTG AGCGGATAAC AATTTCACAC AGGAAACAGC TATGACCATG ATTACGCCCG
      241 TCTCAAACGG GTGTGGTCAA TAAGAGCGAC CTCATGCTAT ACCTGAGAAA GCAACCTGAC
      301 CTACAGGAAA GAGTTACTCA AGAATAAGAA TTTTCGTTTT AAAACCTAAG AGTCACTTTA
      361 AAATTTGTAT ACACTTATTT TTTTTATAAC TTATTTAATA ATAAAAATCA TAAATCATAA
      421 GAAATTCGCT ATCCACTAGA CAGAAGTTTG CGTTCCATAC TGTCAGAGGT GGCATTTTAC
      481 ATAACAATAG TGACAAAAAA TAAAAAAAGC ACCGACTCGG TGCCACTTTT TCAAGTTGAT
      541 AACGGACTAG CCTTATTTTA ACTTGCTATT TCTAGCTCTA AAACACACAA CTGACATCGC
      601 GGATCCCGTG AACTGGCTGT GTATAAGGGA GCCTGACATT TATATTCCCC AGAACATCAG
      661 GTTAATGGCG TTTTTGATGT CATTTTCGCG GTGGCTGAGA TCAGCCACTT CTTCCCCGAT
      721 AACGGAGACC GGCACACTGG CCATATCGGT GGTCATCATG CGCCAGCTTT CATCCCCGAT
      781 ATGCACCACC GGGTAAAGTT CACGGGGGAC TTTATCTGAC AGCAGACGTG CACTGGCCAG
      841 GGGGATCACC ATCCGTCGCC CGGGCGTGTC AATAATATCA CTCTGTACAT CCACAAACAG
      901 ACGATAACGG CTCTCTCTTT TATAGGTGTA AACCTTAAAC TGCATTTCAC CAGCCCCTGT
      961 TCTCGTCAGC AAAAGAGCCG TTCATTTCAA TAAACCGGGC GACCTCAGCC ATCCCTTCCT
     1021 GATTTTCCGC TTTCCAGCGT TCGGCACGCA GACGACGGGC TTCATTCTGC ATGGTTGTGC
     1081 TTACCAGACC GGAGATATTG ACATCATATA TGCCTTGAGC AACTGATAGC TGTCGCTGTC
     1141 AACTGTCACT GTAATACGCT GCTTCATAGC ATACCTCTTT TTGACATACT TCGGGTATAC
     1201 ATATCAGTAT ATATTCTTAT ACCGCAAAAA TCAGCGCGCA AATACGCATA CTGTTATCTG
     1261 GCTTTTAGTA AGCCCCGTGA ATTGGCGATG CCGTCATAGT GATCGTCCCA TTCGCCACCC
     1321 GAAGGTGTTG CCCAGCCGGC GCCAGCGAGG AGGCTGGGAC CATGCCGGCC ATCTGCGAAT
     1381 TCTGTGGATC GAACACAGGA CCTCCAGATG ACTTGACCGA AGTTTTTCTT CAGTCTGGCG
     1441 CTCTCCCAAC TGAGCTAAAT CCGCTTACAA CTAATGGACT TTTAGTCCGA TGAAATAGAT
     1501 TTATTATTAG CAAAAATAGA ACAATCAAGG CGTTGAAGGC AAAAAATGTA ATACTGAAGC
     1561 ACATAAAGTA TTATTTCGTC GTAAGATAGC CGCTTCAGCA TATGAGAGAC GTTCACTGGC
     1621 CGTCGTTTTA CAACGTCGTG ACTGGGAAAA CCCTGGCGTT ACCCAACTTA ATCGCCTTGC
     1681 AGCACATCCC CCTTTCGCCA GCTGGCGTAA TAGCGAAGAG GCCCGCACCG ATCGCCCTTC
     1741 CCAACAGTTG CGCAGCCTGA ATGGCGAATG GCGCCTGATG CGGTATTTTC TCCTTACGCA
     1801 TCTGTGCGGT ATTTCACACC GCATATGGTG CACTCTCAGT ACAATCTGCT CTGATGCCGC
     1861 ATAGTTAAGC CAGCCCCGAC ACCCGCCAAC ACCCGCTGAC GCGCCCTGAC GGGCTTGTCT
     1921 GCTCCCGGCA TCCGCTTACA GACAAGCTGT GACAAAGGGC CTCGTGATAC GCCTATTTTT
     1981 ATAGGTTAAT GTCATGATAA TAATGGTTTC TTAGACGTCA GGTGGCACTT TTCGGGGAAA
     2041 TGTGCGCGGA ACCCCTATTT GTTTATTTTT CTAAATACAT TCAAATATGT ATCCGCTCAT
     2101 GAGACAATAA CCCTGATAAA TGCTTCAATA ATATTGAAAA AGGAAGAGTA TGAGTATTCA
     2161 ACATTTCCGT GTCGCCCTTA TTCCCTTTTT TGCGGCATTT TGCCTTCCTG TTTTTGCTCA
     2221 CCCAGAAACG CTGGTGAAAG TAAAAGATGC TGAAGATCAG TTGGGTGCAC GAGTGGGTTA
     2281 CATCGAACTG GATCTCAACA GCGGTAAGAT CCTTGAGAGT TTTCGCCCCG AAGAACGTTT
     2341 TCCAATGATG AGCACTTTTA AAGTTCTGCT ATGTGGCGCG GTATTATCCC GTATTGACGC
     2401 CGGGCAAGAG CAACTCGGTC GCCGCATACA CTATTCTCAG AATGACTTGG TTGAGTACTC
     2461 ACCAGTCACA GAAAAGCATC TTACGGATGG CATGACAGTA AGAGAATTAT GCAGTGCTGC
     2521 CATAACCATG AGTGATAACA CTGCGGCCAA CTTACTTCTG ACAACGATCG GAGGACCGAA
     2581 GGAGCTAACC GCTTTTTTGC ACAACATGGG GGATCATGTA ACTCGCCTTG ATCGTTGGGA
     2641 ACCGGAGCTG AATGAAGCCA TACCAAACGA CGAGCGTGAC ACCACGATGC CTGTAGCAAT
     2701 GGCAACAACG TTGCGCAAAC TATTAACTGG CGAACTACTT ACTCTAGCTT CCCGGCAACA
     2761 ATTAATAGAC TGGATGGAGG CGGATAAAGT TGCAGGACCA CTTCTGCGCT CGGCCCTTCC
     2821 GGCTGGCTGG TTTATTGCTG ATAAATCTGG AGCCGGTGAG CGTGGGTCTC GCGGTATCAT
     2881 TGCAGCACTG GGGCCAGATG GTAAGCCCTC CCGTATCGTA GTTATCTACA CGACGGGGAG
     2941 TCAGGCAACT ATGGATGAAC GAAATAGACA GATCGCTGAG ATAGGTGCCT CACTGATTAA
     3001 GCATTGGTAA CTGTCAGACC AAGTTTACTC ATATATACTT TAGATTGATT TAAAACTTCA
     3061 TTTTTAATTT AAAAGGATCT AGGTGAAGAT CCTTTTTGAT AATCTCATGA CCAAAATCCC
     3121 TTAACGTGAG TTTTCGTTCC ACTGAGCGTC AGACCCCGTA GAAAAGATCA AAGGATCTTC
     3181 TTGAGATCCT TTTTTTCTGC GCGTAATCTG CTGCTTGCAA ACAAAAAAAC CACCGCTACC
     3241 AGCGGTGGTT TGTTTGCCGG ATCAAGAGCT ACCAACTCTT TTTCCGAAGG TAACTGGCTT
     3301 CAGCAGAGCG CAGATACCAA ATACTGTTCT TCTAGTGTAG CCGTAGTTAG GCCACCACTT
     3361 CAAGAACTCT GTAGCACCGC CTACATACCT CGCTCTGCTA ATCCTGTTAC CAGTGGCTGC
     3421 TGCCAGTGGC GATAAGTCGT GTCTTACCGG GTTGGACTCA AGACGATAGT TACCGGATAA
     3481 GGCGCAGCGG TCGGGCTGAA CGGGGGGTTC GTGCACACAG CCCAGCTTGG AGCGAACGAC
     3541 CTACACCGAA CTGAGATACC TACAGCGTGA GCTATGAGAA AGCGCCACGC TTCCCGAAGG
     3601 GAGAAAGGCG GACAGGTATC CGGTAAGCGG CAGGGTCGGA ACAGGAGAGC GCACGAGGGA
     3661 GCTTCCAGGG GGAAACGCCT GGTATCTTTA TAGTCCTGTC GGGTTTCGCC ACCTCTGACT
     3721 TGAGCGTCGA TTTTTGTGAT GCTCGTCAGG GGGGCGGAGC CTATGGAAAA ACGCCAGCAA
     3781 CGCGGCCTTT TTACGGTTCC TGGCCTTTTG CTGGCCTTTT GCTCACATGT TCTTTCCTGC
     3841 GTTATCCCCT GATTCTGTGG ATAACCGTAT TACCGCCTTT GAGTGAGCTG ATACCGCTCG
     3901 CCGCAGCCGA ACGACCGAGC GCAGCGAGTC AGTGAGCGAG GATGATATAA TTAAATTGAA
     3961 GCTCTAATTT GTGAGTTTAG TATACATGCA TTTACTTATA ATACAGTTTT TTAGTTTTGC
     4021 TGGCCGCATC TTCTCAAATA TGCTTCCCAG CCTGCTTTTC TGTAACGTTC ACCCTCTACC
     4081 TTAGCATCCC TTCCCTTTGC AAATAGTCCT CTTCCAACAA TAATAATGTC AGATCCTGTA
     4141 GAGACCACAT CATCCACGGT TCTATACTGT TGACCCAATG CATCTCCCTT GTCATCTAAA
     4201 CCCACACCGG GTGTCATAAT CAACCAATCG TAACCTTCAT CTCTTCCACC CATGTCTCTT
     4261 TGAGCAATAA AGCCGATAAC AAAATCTTTG TCGCTCTTCG CAATGTCAAC AGTACCCTTA
     4321 GTATATTCTC CAGTAGATAG GGAGCCCTTG CATGACAATT CTGCTAACAT CAAAAGGCCT
     4381 CTAGGTTCCT TTGTTACTTC TTCTGCCGCC TGCTTCAAAC CGCTAACAAT ACCTGGGCCC
     4441 ACCACACCGT GTGCATTCGT AATGTCTGCC CATTCTGCTA TTCTGTATAC ACCCGCAGAG
     4501 TACTGCAATT TGACTGTATT ACCAATGTCA GCAAATTTTC TGTCTTCGAA GAGTAAAAAA
     4561 TTGTACTTGG CGGATAATGC CTTTAGCGGC TTAACTGTGC CCTCCATGGA AAAATCAGTC
     4621 AAGATATCCA CATGTGTTTT TAGTAAACAA ATTTTGGGAC CTAATGCTTC AACTAACTCC
     4681 AGTAATTCCT TGGTGGTACG AACATCCAAT GAAGCACACA AGTTTGTTTG CTTTTCGTGC
     4741 ATGATATTAA ATAGCTTGGC AGCAACAGGA CTAGGATGAG TAGCAGCACG TTCCTTATAT
     4801 GTAGCTTTCG ACATGATTTA TCTTCGTTTC CTGCAGGTTT TTGTTCTGTG CAGTTGGGTT
     4861 AAGAATACTG GGCAATTTCA TGTTTCTTCA ACACTACATA TGCGTATATA TACCAATCTA
     4921 AGTCTGTGCT CCTTCCTTCG TTCTTCCTTC TGTTCGGAGA TTACCGAATC AAAAAAATTT
     4981 CAAAGAAACC GAAATCAAAA AAAAGAATAA AAAAAAAATG ATGAATTGAA TTGAAAAGCT
     5041 AGCTTATCGA TGATAAGCTG TCAAAGATGA GAATTAATTC CACGGACTAT AGACTATACT
     5101 AGATACTCCG TCTACTGTAC GATACACTTC CGCTCAGGTC CTTGTCCTTT AACGAGGCCT
     5161 TACCACTCTT TTGTTACTCT ATTGATCCAG CTCAGCAAAG GCAGTGTGAT CTAAGATTCT
     5221 ATCTTCGCCA TGTAGTAAAA CTAGCTAGAC CGAGAAAGAG ACTAGAAATG CAAAAGGCAC
     5281 TTCTACAATG GCTGCCATCA TTATTATCCG ATGTGACGCT GCAGCTTCTC AATGATATTC
     5341 GAATACGCTT TGAGGAGATA CAGCCTAATA TCCGACAAAC TGTTTTACAG ATTTACGATC
     5401 GTACTTGTTA CCCATCATTG AATTTTGAAC ATCCGAACCT GGGAGTTTTC CCTGAAACAG
     5461 ATAGTATATT TGAACCTGTA TAATAATATA TAGTCTAGCG CTTTACGGAA GACAATGTAT
     5521 GTATTTCGGT TCCTGGAGAA ACTATTGCAT CTATTGCATA GGTAATCTTG CACGTCGCAT
     5581 CCCCGGTTCA TTTTCTGCGT TTCCATCTTG CACTTCAATA GCATATCTTT GTTAACGAAG
     5641 CATCTGTGCT TCATTTTGTA GAACAAAAAT GCAACGCGAG AGCGCTAATT TTTCAAACAA
     5701 AGAATCTGAG CTGCATTTTT ACAGAACAGA AATGCAACGC GAAAGCGCTA TTTTACCAAC
     5761 GAAGAATCTG TGCTTCATTT TTGTAAAACA AAAATGCAAC GCGACGAGAG CGCTAATTTT
     5821 TCAAACAAAG AATCTGAGCT GCATTTTTAC AGAACAGAAA TGCAACGCGA GAGCGCTATT
     5881 TTACCAACAA AGAATCTATA CTTCTTTTTT GTTCTACAAA AATGCATCCC GAGAGCGCTA
     5941 TTTTTCTAAC AAAGCATCTT AGATTACTTT TTTTCTCCTT TGTGCGCTCT ATAATGCAGT
     6001 CTCTTGATAA CTTTTTGCAC TGTAGGTCCG TTAAGGTTAG AAGAAGGCTA CTTTGGTGTC
     6061 TATTTTCTCT TCCATAAAAA AAGCCTGACT CCACTTCCCG CGTTTACTGA TTACTAGCGA
     6121 AGCTGCGGGT GCATTTTTTC AAGATAAAGG CATCCCCGAT TATATTCTAT ACCGATGTGG
     6181 ATTGCGCATA CTTTGTGAAC AGAAAGTGAT AGCGTTGATG ATTCTTCATT GGTCAGAAAA
     6241 TTATGAACGG TTTCTTCTAT TTTGTCTCTA TATACTACGT ATAGGAAATG TTTACATTTT
     6301 CGTATTGTTT TCGATTCACT CTATGAATAG TTCTTACTAC AATTTTTTTG TCTAAAGAGT
     6361 AATACTAGAG ATAAACATAA AAAATGTAGA GGTCGAGTTT AGATGCAAGT TCAAGGAGCG
     6421 AAAGGTGGAT GGGTAGGTTA TATAGGGATA TAGCACAGAG ATATATAGCA AAGAGATACT
     6481 TTTGAGCAAT GTTTGTGGAA GCGGTATTCG CAATGGGAAG CTCCACCCCG GTTGAT
//
