# Supplementary material for: PhiReX 2.0: A Programmable and Red Light-Regulated CRISPR-dCas9 System for the Activation of Endogenous Genes in Saccharomyces cerevisiae
Source: ACS Synth Biol. 2023 Apr 4;12(4):1046–57. doi: 10.1021/acssynbio.2c00517 (PMC10127447; doi:10.1021/acssynbio.2c00517)
Supplement: Supplementary file 2 — sb2c00517_si_002.zip [file sb2c00517_si_002.zip › pFM143Tyr.gbk]

LOCUS       pFM_00143Tyr      6505 bp    DNA     circular UNA 
ACCESSION   pFM_00143
VERSION     pFM_00143.1
KEYWORDS    .
FEATURES             Location/Qualifiers
     promoter        148..177
                     /label="lac_promoter"
     Site            join(239..244,245^246)
                     /site_type="restriction site"
                     /note="Name: BsmBI"
                     /note="Pattern: cgtctc"
                     /note="cut_0_on_positive_strand: 245^246"
                     /note="cut_0_on_negative_strand: 249^250"
                     /note="inhibited_by: 3': N4-methylcytosine 5':
                     5-methylcytosine"
                     /note="site_type: other"
                     /note="restriction site"
                     /label="BsmBI"
     Region          286..401
                     /label="tRNA_Tyr"
     misc_feature    402..470
                     /label="HDV Ribozyme"
     Site            join(470^471,485..490)
                     /site_type="restriction site"
                     /note="Name: BtgZI"
                     /note="Pattern: gcgatg"
                     /note="cut_0_on_positive_strand: 470^471"
                     /note="cut_0_on_negative_strand: 474^475"
                     /note="inhibited_by: 5': N6-methyladenosine"
                     /note="site_type: other"
                     /note="restriction site"
                     /label="BtgZI"
     gene            501..1163
                     /label="ccdB"
     Site            join(1175..1180,1190^1191)
                     /site_type="restriction site"
                     /note="Name: BtgZI"
                     /note="Pattern: gcgatg"
                     /note="cut_0_on_positive_strand: 1190^1191"
                     /note="cut_0_on_negative_strand: 1194^1195"
                     /note="inhibited_by: 5': N6-methyladenosine"
                     /note="site_type: other"
                     /note="restriction site"
                     /label="BtgZI"
     misc_RNA        1191..1270
                     /label="sgRNA"
     terminator      1271..1345
                     /label="tSNR52"
     terminator      1346..1569
                     /note="sequence from YTK"
                     /label="ENO2_terminator"
     Site            join(1569^1570,1575..1580)
                     /site_type="restriction site"
                     /note="Name: BsmBI"
                     /note="Pattern: cgtctc"
                     /note="cut_0_on_positive_strand: 1569^1570"
                     /note="cut_0_on_negative_strand: 1573^1574"
                     /note="inhibited_by: 3': N4-methylcytosine 5':
                     5-methylcytosine"
                     /note="site_type: other"
                     /note="restriction site"
                     /label="BsmBI"
     promoter        2049..2077
                     /note="PROMOTER "
                     /label="AmpR_promoter"
     CDS             2119..2979
                     /label="Ampicillin"
                     /translation="MSIQHFRVALIPFFAAFCLPVFAHPETLVKVKDAEDQLGARVGY
                     IELDLNSGKILESFRPEERFPMMSTFKVLLCGAVLSRIDAGQEQLGRRIHYSQNDLVE
                     YSPVTEKHLTDGMTVRELCSAAITMSDNTAANLLLTTIGGPKELTAFLHNMGDHVTRL
                     DRWEPELNEAIPNDERDTTMPVAMATTLRKLLTGELLTLASRQQLIDWMEADKVAGPL
                     LRSALPAGWFIADKSGAGERGSRGIIAALGPDGKPSRIVVIYTTGSQATMDERNRQIA
                     EIGASLIKHW*"
     rep_origin      3134..3753
                     /label="pBR322_origin"
                     /note="REP_ORIGIN "
     CDS             complement(3983..4783)
                     /label="URA3"
                     /translation="MSKATYKERAATHPSPVAAKLFNIMHEKQTNLCASLDVRTTKEL
                     LELVEALGPKICLLKTHVDILTDFSMEGTVKPLKALSAKYNFLLFEDRKFADIGNTVK
                     LQYSAGVYRIAEWADITNAHGVVGPGIVSGLKQAAEEVTKEPRGLLMLAELSCKGSLS
                     TGEYTKGTVDIAKSDKDFVIGFIAQRDMGGRDEGYDWLIMTPGVGLDDKGDALGQQYR
                     TVDDVVSTGSDIIIVGRGLFAKGRDAKVEGERYRKAGWEAYLRRCGQQN*"
     promoter        complement(4785..5010)
                     /label="URA3_promoter"
                     /translation="MSTVPLVYSPVDREPLHDNSANIKRPLGSFVTSSAACFKPLTIP
                     GPTTPCAFVMSAHSAILYTPAEYCNLTVLPMSANFLSSKSKKLYLADNAFSGLTVPSM
                     EKSVKISTCVFSKQILGPNASTNSSNSLVVRTSNEAHKFVCFSCMILNSLAATGLG*"
                     /note="PROMOTER "
     rep_origin      5013..6484
                     /translation="MSTVPLVYSPVDREPLHDNSANIKRPLGSFVTSSAACFKPLTIP
                     GPTTPCAFVMSAHSAILYTPAEYCNLTVLPMSANFLSSKSKKLYLADNAFSGLTVPSM
                     EKSVKISTCVFSKQILGPNASTNSSNSLVVRTSNEAHKFVCFSCMILNSLAATGLG*"
                     /label="2micron_origin"
                     /note="REP_ORIGIN "
     misc_feature    5198
                     /label="deleted BtgZI"
ORIGIN
        1 GGAAGAGCGC CCAATACGCA AACCGCCTCT CCCCGCGCGT TGGCCGATTC ATTAATGCAG
       61 CTGGCACGAC AGGTTTCCCG ACTGGAAAGC GGGCAGTGAG CGCAACGCAA TTAATGTGAG
      121 TTAGCTCACT CATTAGGCAC CCCAGGCTTT ACACTTTATG CTTCCGGCTC GTATGTTGTG
      181 TGGAATTGTG AGCGGATAAC AATTTCACAC AGGAAACAGC TATGACCATG ATTACGCCCG
      241 TCTCATATGA CACAGGCTGA GGTTGGTAAA CAATCTTCCT TATTAGTATA CTCTTTCTTC
      301 AACAATTAAA TACTCTCGGT AGCCAAGTTG GTTTAAGGCG CAAGACTGTA ATTTATCACT
      361 ACGAAATCTT GAGATCGGGC GTTCGACTCG CCCCCGGGAG AGATGGCCGG CATGGTCCCA
      421 GCCTCCTCGC TGGCGCCGGC TGGGCAACAC CTTCGGGTGG CGAATGGGAC GATCACTATG
      481 ACGGCATCGC CAATTCACGG GGCTTACTAA AAGCCAGATA ACAGTATGCG TATTTGCGCG
      541 CTGATTTTTG CGGTATAAGA ATATATACTG ATATGTATAC CCGAAGTATG TCAAAAAGAG
      601 GTATGCTATG AAGCAGCGTA TTACAGTGAC AGTTGACAGC GACAGCTATC AGTTGCTCAA
      661 GGCATATATG ATGTCAATAT CTCCGGTCTG GTAAGCACAA CCATGCAGAA TGAAGCCCGT
      721 CGTCTGCGTG CCGAACGCTG GAAAGCGGAA AATCAGGAAG GGATGGCTGA GGTCGCCCGG
      781 TTTATTGAAA TGAACGGCTC TTTTGCTGAC GAGAACAGGG GCTGGTGAAA TGCAGTTTAA
      841 GGTTTACACC TATAAAAGAG AGAGCCGTTA TCGTCTGTTT GTGGATGTAC AGAGTGATAT
      901 TATTGACACG CCCGGGCGAC GGATGGTGAT CCCCCTGGCC AGTGCACGTC TGCTGTCAGA
      961 TAAAGTCCCC CGTGAACTTT ACCCGGTGGT GCATATCGGG GATGAAAGCT GGCGCATGAT
     1021 GACCACCGAT ATGGCCAGTG TGCCGGTCTC CGTTATCGGG GAAGAAGTGG CTGATCTCAG
     1081 CCACCGCGAA AATGACATCA AAAACGCCAT TAACCTGATG TTCTGGGGAA TATAAATGTC
     1141 AGGCTCCCTT ATACACAGCC AGTTCACGGG ATCCGCGATG TCAGTTGTGT GTTTTAGAGC
     1201 TAGAAATAGC AAGTTAAAAT AAGGCTAGTC CGTTATCAAC TTGAAAAAGT GGCACCGAGT
     1261 CGGTGCTTTT TTTATTTTTT GTCACTATTG TTATGTAAAA TGCCACCTCT GACAGTATGG
     1321 AACGCAAACT TCTGTCTAGT GGATAAGTGC TTTTAACTAA GAATTATTAG TCTTTTCTGC
     1381 TTATTTTTTC ATCATAGTTT AGAACACTTT ATATTAACGA ATAGTTTATG AATCTATTTA
     1441 GGTTTAAAAA TTGATACAGT TTTATAAGTT ACTTTTTCAA AGACTCGTGC TGTCTATTGC
     1501 ATAATGCACT GGAAGGGGAA AAAAAAGGTG CACACGCGTG GCTTTTTCTT GAATTTGCAG
     1561 TTTGAAAAAT TCTAGAGACG TTCACTGGCC GTCGTTTTAC AACGTCGTGA CTGGGAAAAC
     1621 CCTGGCGTTA CCCAACTTAA TCGCCTTGCA GCACATCCCC CTTTCGCCAG CTGGCGTAAT
     1681 AGCGAAGAGG CCCGCACCGA TCGCCCTTCC CAACAGTTGC GCAGCCTGAA TGGCGAATGG
     1741 CGCCTGATGC GGTATTTTCT CCTTACGCAT CTGTGCGGTA TTTCACACCG CATATGGTGC
     1801 ACTCTCAGTA CAATCTGCTC TGATGCCGCA TAGTTAAGCC AGCCCCGACA CCCGCCAACA
     1861 CCCGCTGACG CGCCCTGACG GGCTTGTCTG CTCCCGGCAT CCGCTTACAG ACAAGCTGTG
     1921 ACAAAGGGCC TCGTGATACG CCTATTTTTA TAGGTTAATG TCATGATAAT AATGGTTTCT
     1981 TAGACGTCAG GTGGCACTTT TCGGGGAAAT GTGCGCGGAA CCCCTATTTG TTTATTTTTC
     2041 TAAATACATT CAAATATGTA TCCGCTCATG AGACAATAAC CCTGATAAAT GCTTCAATAA
     2101 TATTGAAAAA GGAAGAGTAT GAGTATTCAA CATTTCCGTG TCGCCCTTAT TCCCTTTTTT
     2161 GCGGCATTTT GCCTTCCTGT TTTTGCTCAC CCAGAAACGC TGGTGAAAGT AAAAGATGCT
     2221 GAAGATCAGT TGGGTGCACG AGTGGGTTAC ATCGAACTGG ATCTCAACAG CGGTAAGATC
     2281 CTTGAGAGTT TTCGCCCCGA AGAACGTTTT CCAATGATGA GCACTTTTAA AGTTCTGCTA
     2341 TGTGGCGCGG TATTATCCCG TATTGACGCC GGGCAAGAGC AACTCGGTCG CCGCATACAC
     2401 TATTCTCAGA ATGACTTGGT TGAGTACTCA CCAGTCACAG AAAAGCATCT TACGGATGGC
     2461 ATGACAGTAA GAGAATTATG CAGTGCTGCC ATAACCATGA GTGATAACAC TGCGGCCAAC
     2521 TTACTTCTGA CAACGATCGG AGGACCGAAG GAGCTAACCG CTTTTTTGCA CAACATGGGG
     2581 GATCATGTAA CTCGCCTTGA TCGTTGGGAA CCGGAGCTGA ATGAAGCCAT ACCAAACGAC
     2641 GAGCGTGACA CCACGATGCC TGTAGCAATG GCAACAACGT TGCGCAAACT ATTAACTGGC
     2701 GAACTACTTA CTCTAGCTTC CCGGCAACAA TTAATAGACT GGATGGAGGC GGATAAAGTT
     2761 GCAGGACCAC TTCTGCGCTC GGCCCTTCCG GCTGGCTGGT TTATTGCTGA TAAATCTGGA
     2821 GCCGGTGAGC GTGGGTCTCG CGGTATCATT GCAGCACTGG GGCCAGATGG TAAGCCCTCC
     2881 CGTATCGTAG TTATCTACAC GACGGGGAGT CAGGCAACTA TGGATGAACG AAATAGACAG
     2941 ATCGCTGAGA TAGGTGCCTC ACTGATTAAG CATTGGTAAC TGTCAGACCA AGTTTACTCA
     3001 TATATACTTT AGATTGATTT AAAACTTCAT TTTTAATTTA AAAGGATCTA GGTGAAGATC
     3061 CTTTTTGATA ATCTCATGAC CAAAATCCCT TAACGTGAGT TTTCGTTCCA CTGAGCGTCA
     3121 GACCCCGTAG AAAAGATCAA AGGATCTTCT TGAGATCCTT TTTTTCTGCG CGTAATCTGC
     3181 TGCTTGCAAA CAAAAAAACC ACCGCTACCA GCGGTGGTTT GTTTGCCGGA TCAAGAGCTA
     3241 CCAACTCTTT TTCCGAAGGT AACTGGCTTC AGCAGAGCGC AGATACCAAA TACTGTTCTT
     3301 CTAGTGTAGC CGTAGTTAGG CCACCACTTC AAGAACTCTG TAGCACCGCC TACATACCTC
     3361 GCTCTGCTAA TCCTGTTACC AGTGGCTGCT GCCAGTGGCG ATAAGTCGTG TCTTACCGGG
     3421 TTGGACTCAA GACGATAGTT ACCGGATAAG GCGCAGCGGT CGGGCTGAAC GGGGGGTTCG
     3481 TGCACACAGC CCAGCTTGGA GCGAACGACC TACACCGAAC TGAGATACCT ACAGCGTGAG
     3541 CTATGAGAAA GCGCCACGCT TCCCGAAGGG AGAAAGGCGG ACAGGTATCC GGTAAGCGGC
     3601 AGGGTCGGAA CAGGAGAGCG CACGAGGGAG CTTCCAGGGG GAAACGCCTG GTATCTTTAT
     3661 AGTCCTGTCG GGTTTCGCCA CCTCTGACTT GAGCGTCGAT TTTTGTGATG CTCGTCAGGG
     3721 GGGCGGAGCC TATGGAAAAA CGCCAGCAAC GCGGCCTTTT TACGGTTCCT GGCCTTTTGC
     3781 TGGCCTTTTG CTCACATGTT CTTTCCTGCG TTATCCCCTG ATTCTGTGGA TAACCGTATT
     3841 ACCGCCTTTG AGTGAGCTGA TACCGCTCGC CGCAGCCGAA CGACCGAGCG CAGCGAGTCA
     3901 GTGAGCGAGG ATGATATAAT TAAATTGAAG CTCTAATTTG TGAGTTTAGT ATACATGCAT
     3961 TTACTTATAA TACAGTTTTT TAGTTTTGCT GGCCGCATCT TCTCAAATAT GCTTCCCAGC
     4021 CTGCTTTTCT GTAACGTTCA CCCTCTACCT TAGCATCCCT TCCCTTTGCA AATAGTCCTC
     4081 TTCCAACAAT AATAATGTCA GATCCTGTAG AGACCACATC ATCCACGGTT CTATACTGTT
     4141 GACCCAATGC ATCTCCCTTG TCATCTAAAC CCACACCGGG TGTCATAATC AACCAATCGT
     4201 AACCTTCATC TCTTCCACCC ATGTCTCTTT GAGCAATAAA GCCGATAACA AAATCTTTGT
     4261 CGCTCTTCGC AATGTCAACA GTACCCTTAG TATATTCTCC AGTAGATAGG GAGCCCTTGC
     4321 ATGACAATTC TGCTAACATC AAAAGGCCTC TAGGTTCCTT TGTTACTTCT TCTGCCGCCT
     4381 GCTTCAAACC GCTAACAATA CCTGGGCCCA CCACACCGTG TGCATTCGTA ATGTCTGCCC
     4441 ATTCTGCTAT TCTGTATACA CCCGCAGAGT ACTGCAATTT GACTGTATTA CCAATGTCAG
     4501 CAAATTTTCT GTCTTCGAAG AGTAAAAAAT TGTACTTGGC GGATAATGCC TTTAGCGGCT
     4561 TAACTGTGCC CTCCATGGAA AAATCAGTCA AGATATCCAC ATGTGTTTTT AGTAAACAAA
     4621 TTTTGGGACC TAATGCTTCA ACTAACTCCA GTAATTCCTT GGTGGTACGA ACATCCAATG
     4681 AAGCACACAA GTTTGTTTGC TTTTCGTGCA TGATATTAAA TAGCTTGGCA GCAACAGGAC
     4741 TAGGATGAGT AGCAGCACGT TCCTTATATG TAGCTTTCGA CATGATTTAT CTTCGTTTCC
     4801 TGCAGGTTTT TGTTCTGTGC AGTTGGGTTA AGAATACTGG GCAATTTCAT GTTTCTTCAA
     4861 CACTACATAT GCGTATATAT ACCAATCTAA GTCTGTGCTC CTTCCTTCGT TCTTCCTTCT
     4921 GTTCGGAGAT TACCGAATCA AAAAAATTTC AAAGAAACCG AAATCAAAAA AAAGAATAAA
     4981 AAAAAAATGA TGAATTGAAT TGAAAAGCTA GCTTATCGAT GATAAGCTGT CAAAGATGAG
     5041 AATTAATTCC ACGGACTATA GACTATACTA GATACTCCGT CTACTGTACG ATACACTTCC
     5101 GCTCAGGTCC TTGTCCTTTA ACGAGGCCTT ACCACTCTTT TGTTACTCTA TTGATCCAGC
     5161 TCAGCAAAGG CAGTGTGATC TAAGATTCTA TCTTCGCCAT GTAGTAAAAC TAGCTAGACC
     5221 GAGAAAGAGA CTAGAAATGC AAAAGGCACT TCTACAATGG CTGCCATCAT TATTATCCGA
     5281 TGTGACGCTG CAGCTTCTCA ATGATATTCG AATACGCTTT GAGGAGATAC AGCCTAATAT
     5341 CCGACAAACT GTTTTACAGA TTTACGATCG TACTTGTTAC CCATCATTGA ATTTTGAACA
     5401 TCCGAACCTG GGAGTTTTCC CTGAAACAGA TAGTATATTT GAACCTGTAT AATAATATAT
     5461 AGTCTAGCGC TTTACGGAAG ACAATGTATG TATTTCGGTT CCTGGAGAAA CTATTGCATC
     5521 TATTGCATAG GTAATCTTGC ACGTCGCATC CCCGGTTCAT TTTCTGCGTT TCCATCTTGC
     5581 ACTTCAATAG CATATCTTTG TTAACGAAGC ATCTGTGCTT CATTTTGTAG AACAAAAATG
     5641 CAACGCGAGA GCGCTAATTT TTCAAACAAA GAATCTGAGC TGCATTTTTA CAGAACAGAA
     5701 ATGCAACGCG AAAGCGCTAT TTTACCAACG AAGAATCTGT GCTTCATTTT TGTAAAACAA
     5761 AAATGCAACG CGACGAGAGC GCTAATTTTT CAAACAAAGA ATCTGAGCTG CATTTTTACA
     5821 GAACAGAAAT GCAACGCGAG AGCGCTATTT TACCAACAAA GAATCTATAC TTCTTTTTTG
     5881 TTCTACAAAA ATGCATCCCG AGAGCGCTAT TTTTCTAACA AAGCATCTTA GATTACTTTT
     5941 TTTCTCCTTT GTGCGCTCTA TAATGCAGTC TCTTGATAAC TTTTTGCACT GTAGGTCCGT
     6001 TAAGGTTAGA AGAAGGCTAC TTTGGTGTCT ATTTTCTCTT CCATAAAAAA AGCCTGACTC
     6061 CACTTCCCGC GTTTACTGAT TACTAGCGAA GCTGCGGGTG CATTTTTTCA AGATAAAGGC
     6121 ATCCCCGATT ATATTCTATA CCGATGTGGA TTGCGCATAC TTTGTGAACA GAAAGTGATA
     6181 GCGTTGATGA TTCTTCATTG GTCAGAAAAT TATGAACGGT TTCTTCTATT TTGTCTCTAT
     6241 ATACTACGTA TAGGAAATGT TTACATTTTC GTATTGTTTT CGATTCACTC TATGAATAGT
     6301 TCTTACTACA ATTTTTTTGT CTAAAGAGTA ATACTAGAGA TAAACATAAA AAATGTAGAG
     6361 GTCGAGTTTA GATGCAAGTT CAAGGAGCGA AAGGTGGATG GGTAGGTTAT ATAGGGATAT
     6421 AGCACAGAGA TATATAGCAA AGAGATACTT TTGAGCAATG TTTGTGGAAG CGGTATTCGC
     6481 AATGGGAAGC TCCACCCCGG TTGAT
//
