# Supplementary material for: PhiReX 2.0: A Programmable and Red Light-Regulated CRISPR-dCas9 System for the Activation of Endogenous Genes in Saccharomyces cerevisiae
Source: ACS Synth Biol. 2023 Apr 4;12(4):1046–57. doi: 10.1021/acssynbio.2c00517 (PMC10127447; doi:10.1021/acssynbio.2c00517)
Supplement: Supplementary file 2 — sb2c00517_si_002.zip [file sb2c00517_si_002.zip › pFM144Pro.gbk]

LOCUS       pFM_00144Pro      6548 bp    DNA     circular UNA 
ACCESSION   pFM_00144
VERSION     pFM_00144.1
KEYWORDS    .
FEATURES             Location/Qualifiers
     promoter        148..177
                     /label="lac_promoter"
     Site            join(239..244,245^246)
                     /site_type="restriction site"
                     /note="Name: BsmBI"
                     /note="Pattern: cgtctc"
                     /note="cut_0_on_positive_strand: 245^246"
                     /note="cut_0_on_negative_strand: 249^250"
                     /note="inhibited_by: 3': N4-methylcytosine 5':
                     5-methylcytosine"
                     /note="site_type: other"
                     /note="restriction site"
                     /label="BsmBI"
     Region          246..249
                     /label="L4"
     terminator      complement(250..429)
                     /label="ADH1_terminator"
     terminator      complement(430..504)
                     /label="tSNR52"
     misc_RNA        complement(505..584)
                     /label="sgRNA"
     Site            join(580^581,595..600)
                     /site_type="restriction site"
                     /note="Name: BtgZI"
                     /note="Pattern: gcgatg"
                     /note="cut_0_on_positive_strand: 580^581"
                     /note="cut_0_on_negative_strand: 584^585"
                     /note="inhibited_by: 5': N6-methyladenosine"
                     /note="site_type: other"
                     /note="restriction site"
                     /label="BtgZI"
     gene            complement(612..1274)
                     /label="ccdB"
     Site            join(1285..1290,1300^1301)
                     /site_type="restriction site"
                     /note="Name: BtgZI"
                     /note="Pattern: gcgatg"
                     /note="cut_0_on_positive_strand: 1300^1301"
                     /note="cut_0_on_negative_strand: 1304^1305"
                     /note="inhibited_by: 5': N6-methyladenosine"
                     /note="site_type: other"
                     /note="restriction site"
                     /label="BtgZI"
     misc_feature    complement(1305..1373)
                     /label="HDV Ribozyme"
     Region          complement(1374..1576)
                     /label="tRNA_Pro"
     Site            join(1612^1613,1618..1623)
                     /site_type="restriction site"
                     /note="Name: BsmBI"
                     /note="Pattern: cgtctc"
                     /note="cut_0_on_positive_strand: 1612^1613"
                     /note="cut_0_on_negative_strand: 1616^1617"
                     /note="inhibited_by: 3': N4-methylcytosine 5':
                     5-methylcytosine"
                     /note="site_type: other"
                     /note="restriction site"
                     /label="BsmBI"
     misc_feature    1613..1616
                     /label="R4"
     promoter        2092..2120
                     /note="PROMOTER "
                     /label="AmpR_promoter"
     CDS             2162..3022
                     /label="Ampicillin"
                     /translation="MSIQHFRVALIPFFAAFCLPVFAHPETLVKVKDAEDQLGARVGY
                     IELDLNSGKILESFRPEERFPMMSTFKVLLCGAVLSRIDAGQEQLGRRIHYSQNDLVE
                     YSPVTEKHLTDGMTVRELCSAAITMSDNTAANLLLTTIGGPKELTAFLHNMGDHVTRL
                     DRWEPELNEAIPNDERDTTMPVAMATTLRKLLTGELLTLASRQQLIDWMEADKVAGPL
                     LRSALPAGWFIADKSGAGERGSRGIIAALGPDGKPSRIVVIYTTGSQATMDERNRQIA
                     EIGASLIKHW*"
     rep_origin      3177..3796
                     /note="REP_ORIGIN "
                     /label="pBR322_origin"
     CDS             complement(4026..4826)
                     /label="URA3"
                     /translation="MSKATYKERAATHPSPVAAKLFNIMHEKQTNLCASLDVRTTKEL
                     LELVEALGPKICLLKTHVDILTDFSMEGTVKPLKALSAKYNFLLFEDRKFADIGNTVK
                     LQYSAGVYRIAEWADITNAHGVVGPGIVSGLKQAAEEVTKEPRGLLMLAELSCKGSLS
                     TGEYTKGTVDIAKSDKDFVIGFIAQRDMGGRDEGYDWLIMTPGVGLDDKGDALGQQYR
                     TVDDVVSTGSDIIIVGRGLFAKGRDAKVEGERYRKAGWEAYLRRCGQQN*"
     promoter        complement(4828..5053)
                     /note="PROMOTER "
                     /label="URA3_promoter"
                     /translation="MSTVPLVYSPVDREPLHDNSANIKRPLGSFVTSSAACFKPLTIP
                     GPTTPCAFVMSAHSAILYTPAEYCNLTVLPMSANFLSSKSKKLYLADNAFSGLTVPSM
                     EKSVKISTCVFSKQILGPNASTNSSNSLVVRTSNEAHKFVCFSCMILNSLAATGLG*"
     rep_origin      5056..6527
                     /note="REP_ORIGIN "
                     /translation="MSTVPLVYSPVDREPLHDNSANIKRPLGSFVTSSAACFKPLTIP
                     GPTTPCAFVMSAHSAILYTPAEYCNLTVLPMSANFLSSKSKKLYLADNAFSGLTVPSM
                     EKSVKISTCVFSKQILGPNASTNSSNSLVVRTSNEAHKFVCFSCMILNSLAATGLG*"
                     /label="2micron_origin"
     misc_feature    5241
                     /label="deleted BtgZI"
ORIGIN
        1 GGAAGAGCGC CCAATACGCA AACCGCCTCT CCCCGCGCGT TGGCCGATTC ATTAATGCAG
       61 CTGGCACGAC AGGTTTCCCG ACTGGAAAGC GGGCAGTGAG CGCAACGCAA TTAATGTGAG
      121 TTAGCTCACT CATTAGGCAC CCCAGGCTTT ACACTTTATG CTTCCGGCTC GTATGTTGTG
      181 TGGAATTGTG AGCGGATAAC AATTTCACAC AGGAAACAGC TATGACCATG ATTACGCCCG
      241 TCTCATTCTG GTGTGGTCAA TAAGAGCGAC CTCATGCTAT ACCTGAGAAA GCAACCTGAC
      301 CTACAGGAAA GAGTTACTCA AGAATAAGAA TTTTCGTTTT AAAACCTAAG AGTCACTTTA
      361 AAATTTGTAT ACACTTATTT TTTTTATAAC TTATTTAATA ATAAAAATCA TAAATCATAA
      421 GAAATTCGCT ATCCACTAGA CAGAAGTTTG CGTTCCATAC TGTCAGAGGT GGCATTTTAC
      481 ATAACAATAG TGACAAAAAA TAAAAAAAGC ACCGACTCGG TGCCACTTTT TCAAGTTGAT
      541 AACGGACTAG CCTTATTTTA ACTTGCTATT TCTAGCTCTA AAACACACAA CTGACATCGC
      601 GGATCCCGTG AACTGGCTGT GTATAAGGGA GCCTGACATT TATATTCCCC AGAACATCAG
      661 GTTAATGGCG TTTTTGATGT CATTTTCGCG GTGGCTGAGA TCAGCCACTT CTTCCCCGAT
      721 AACGGAGACC GGCACACTGG CCATATCGGT GGTCATCATG CGCCAGCTTT CATCCCCGAT
      781 ATGCACCACC GGGTAAAGTT CACGGGGGAC TTTATCTGAC AGCAGACGTG CACTGGCCAG
      841 GGGGATCACC ATCCGTCGCC CGGGCGTGTC AATAATATCA CTCTGTACAT CCACAAACAG
      901 ACGATAACGG CTCTCTCTTT TATAGGTGTA AACCTTAAAC TGCATTTCAC CAGCCCCTGT
      961 TCTCGTCAGC AAAAGAGCCG TTCATTTCAA TAAACCGGGC GACCTCAGCC ATCCCTTCCT
     1021 GATTTTCCGC TTTCCAGCGT TCGGCACGCA GACGACGGGC TTCATTCTGC ATGGTTGTGC
     1081 TTACCAGACC GGAGATATTG ACATCATATA TGCCTTGAGC AACTGATAGC TGTCGCTGTC
     1141 AACTGTCACT GTAATACGCT GCTTCATAGC ATACCTCTTT TTGACATACT TCGGGTATAC
     1201 ATATCAGTAT ATATTCTTAT ACCGCAAAAA TCAGCGCGCA AATACGCATA CTGTTATCTG
     1261 GCTTTTAGTA AGCCCCGTGA ATTGGCGATG CCGTCATAGT GATCGTCCCA TTCGCCACCC
     1321 GAAGGTGTTG CCCAGCCGGC GCCAGCGAGG AGGCTGGGAC CATGCCGGCC ATCGGGGCGA
     1381 GCTGGGAATT GAACCCAGGG CCTCTCGCAT GCTTTGTCTT CCTGTTTAAT CAGGAAGTCG
     1441 CCCAAAGCGA GAATCATACC ACTAGACCAC ACGCCCGTAC TAATTGATGT CTTCCTTTTC
     1501 GGATAGATGT ATATATATAC AAATTGGTCA GATTGCTTTT GGCTCCCTTT CGTACGTAAC
     1561 TCATTTAGAC TACGGATGCC GAATACAATC GTGTGAGTTT CTTATCAACA GAATCCAGAG
     1621 ACGTTCACTG GCCGTCGTTT TACAACGTCG TGACTGGGAA AACCCTGGCG TTACCCAACT
     1681 TAATCGCCTT GCAGCACATC CCCCTTTCGC CAGCTGGCGT AATAGCGAAG AGGCCCGCAC
     1741 CGATCGCCCT TCCCAACAGT TGCGCAGCCT GAATGGCGAA TGGCGCCTGA TGCGGTATTT
     1801 TCTCCTTACG CATCTGTGCG GTATTTCACA CCGCATATGG TGCACTCTCA GTACAATCTG
     1861 CTCTGATGCC GCATAGTTAA GCCAGCCCCG ACACCCGCCA ACACCCGCTG ACGCGCCCTG
     1921 ACGGGCTTGT CTGCTCCCGG CATCCGCTTA CAGACAAGCT GTGACAAAGG GCCTCGTGAT
     1981 ACGCCTATTT TTATAGGTTA ATGTCATGAT AATAATGGTT TCTTAGACGT CAGGTGGCAC
     2041 TTTTCGGGGA AATGTGCGCG GAACCCCTAT TTGTTTATTT TTCTAAATAC ATTCAAATAT
     2101 GTATCCGCTC ATGAGACAAT AACCCTGATA AATGCTTCAA TAATATTGAA AAAGGAAGAG
     2161 TATGAGTATT CAACATTTCC GTGTCGCCCT TATTCCCTTT TTTGCGGCAT TTTGCCTTCC
     2221 TGTTTTTGCT CACCCAGAAA CGCTGGTGAA AGTAAAAGAT GCTGAAGATC AGTTGGGTGC
     2281 ACGAGTGGGT TACATCGAAC TGGATCTCAA CAGCGGTAAG ATCCTTGAGA GTTTTCGCCC
     2341 CGAAGAACGT TTTCCAATGA TGAGCACTTT TAAAGTTCTG CTATGTGGCG CGGTATTATC
     2401 CCGTATTGAC GCCGGGCAAG AGCAACTCGG TCGCCGCATA CACTATTCTC AGAATGACTT
     2461 GGTTGAGTAC TCACCAGTCA CAGAAAAGCA TCTTACGGAT GGCATGACAG TAAGAGAATT
     2521 ATGCAGTGCT GCCATAACCA TGAGTGATAA CACTGCGGCC AACTTACTTC TGACAACGAT
     2581 CGGAGGACCG AAGGAGCTAA CCGCTTTTTT GCACAACATG GGGGATCATG TAACTCGCCT
     2641 TGATCGTTGG GAACCGGAGC TGAATGAAGC CATACCAAAC GACGAGCGTG ACACCACGAT
     2701 GCCTGTAGCA ATGGCAACAA CGTTGCGCAA ACTATTAACT GGCGAACTAC TTACTCTAGC
     2761 TTCCCGGCAA CAATTAATAG ACTGGATGGA GGCGGATAAA GTTGCAGGAC CACTTCTGCG
     2821 CTCGGCCCTT CCGGCTGGCT GGTTTATTGC TGATAAATCT GGAGCCGGTG AGCGTGGGTC
     2881 TCGCGGTATC ATTGCAGCAC TGGGGCCAGA TGGTAAGCCC TCCCGTATCG TAGTTATCTA
     2941 CACGACGGGG AGTCAGGCAA CTATGGATGA ACGAAATAGA CAGATCGCTG AGATAGGTGC
     3001 CTCACTGATT AAGCATTGGT AACTGTCAGA CCAAGTTTAC TCATATATAC TTTAGATTGA
     3061 TTTAAAACTT CATTTTTAAT TTAAAAGGAT CTAGGTGAAG ATCCTTTTTG ATAATCTCAT
     3121 GACCAAAATC CCTTAACGTG AGTTTTCGTT CCACTGAGCG TCAGACCCCG TAGAAAAGAT
     3181 CAAAGGATCT TCTTGAGATC CTTTTTTTCT GCGCGTAATC TGCTGCTTGC AAACAAAAAA
     3241 ACCACCGCTA CCAGCGGTGG TTTGTTTGCC GGATCAAGAG CTACCAACTC TTTTTCCGAA
     3301 GGTAACTGGC TTCAGCAGAG CGCAGATACC AAATACTGTT CTTCTAGTGT AGCCGTAGTT
     3361 AGGCCACCAC TTCAAGAACT CTGTAGCACC GCCTACATAC CTCGCTCTGC TAATCCTGTT
     3421 ACCAGTGGCT GCTGCCAGTG GCGATAAGTC GTGTCTTACC GGGTTGGACT CAAGACGATA
     3481 GTTACCGGAT AAGGCGCAGC GGTCGGGCTG AACGGGGGGT TCGTGCACAC AGCCCAGCTT
     3541 GGAGCGAACG ACCTACACCG AACTGAGATA CCTACAGCGT GAGCTATGAG AAAGCGCCAC
     3601 GCTTCCCGAA GGGAGAAAGG CGGACAGGTA TCCGGTAAGC GGCAGGGTCG GAACAGGAGA
     3661 GCGCACGAGG GAGCTTCCAG GGGGAAACGC CTGGTATCTT TATAGTCCTG TCGGGTTTCG
     3721 CCACCTCTGA CTTGAGCGTC GATTTTTGTG ATGCTCGTCA GGGGGGCGGA GCCTATGGAA
     3781 AAACGCCAGC AACGCGGCCT TTTTACGGTT CCTGGCCTTT TGCTGGCCTT TTGCTCACAT
     3841 GTTCTTTCCT GCGTTATCCC CTGATTCTGT GGATAACCGT ATTACCGCCT TTGAGTGAGC
     3901 TGATACCGCT CGCCGCAGCC GAACGACCGA GCGCAGCGAG TCAGTGAGCG AGGATGATAT
     3961 AATTAAATTG AAGCTCTAAT TTGTGAGTTT AGTATACATG CATTTACTTA TAATACAGTT
     4021 TTTTAGTTTT GCTGGCCGCA TCTTCTCAAA TATGCTTCCC AGCCTGCTTT TCTGTAACGT
     4081 TCACCCTCTA CCTTAGCATC CCTTCCCTTT GCAAATAGTC CTCTTCCAAC AATAATAATG
     4141 TCAGATCCTG TAGAGACCAC ATCATCCACG GTTCTATACT GTTGACCCAA TGCATCTCCC
     4201 TTGTCATCTA AACCCACACC GGGTGTCATA ATCAACCAAT CGTAACCTTC ATCTCTTCCA
     4261 CCCATGTCTC TTTGAGCAAT AAAGCCGATA ACAAAATCTT TGTCGCTCTT CGCAATGTCA
     4321 ACAGTACCCT TAGTATATTC TCCAGTAGAT AGGGAGCCCT TGCATGACAA TTCTGCTAAC
     4381 ATCAAAAGGC CTCTAGGTTC CTTTGTTACT TCTTCTGCCG CCTGCTTCAA ACCGCTAACA
     4441 ATACCTGGGC CCACCACACC GTGTGCATTC GTAATGTCTG CCCATTCTGC TATTCTGTAT
     4501 ACACCCGCAG AGTACTGCAA TTTGACTGTA TTACCAATGT CAGCAAATTT TCTGTCTTCG
     4561 AAGAGTAAAA AATTGTACTT GGCGGATAAT GCCTTTAGCG GCTTAACTGT GCCCTCCATG
     4621 GAAAAATCAG TCAAGATATC CACATGTGTT TTTAGTAAAC AAATTTTGGG ACCTAATGCT
     4681 TCAACTAACT CCAGTAATTC CTTGGTGGTA CGAACATCCA ATGAAGCACA CAAGTTTGTT
     4741 TGCTTTTCGT GCATGATATT AAATAGCTTG GCAGCAACAG GACTAGGATG AGTAGCAGCA
     4801 CGTTCCTTAT ATGTAGCTTT CGACATGATT TATCTTCGTT TCCTGCAGGT TTTTGTTCTG
     4861 TGCAGTTGGG TTAAGAATAC TGGGCAATTT CATGTTTCTT CAACACTACA TATGCGTATA
     4921 TATACCAATC TAAGTCTGTG CTCCTTCCTT CGTTCTTCCT TCTGTTCGGA GATTACCGAA
     4981 TCAAAAAAAT TTCAAAGAAA CCGAAATCAA AAAAAAGAAT AAAAAAAAAA TGATGAATTG
     5041 AATTGAAAAG CTAGCTTATC GATGATAAGC TGTCAAAGAT GAGAATTAAT TCCACGGACT
     5101 ATAGACTATA CTAGATACTC CGTCTACTGT ACGATACACT TCCGCTCAGG TCCTTGTCCT
     5161 TTAACGAGGC CTTACCACTC TTTTGTTACT CTATTGATCC AGCTCAGCAA AGGCAGTGTG
     5221 ATCTAAGATT CTATCTTCGC CATGTAGTAA AACTAGCTAG ACCGAGAAAG AGACTAGAAA
     5281 TGCAAAAGGC ACTTCTACAA TGGCTGCCAT CATTATTATC CGATGTGACG CTGCAGCTTC
     5341 TCAATGATAT TCGAATACGC TTTGAGGAGA TACAGCCTAA TATCCGACAA ACTGTTTTAC
     5401 AGATTTACGA TCGTACTTGT TACCCATCAT TGAATTTTGA ACATCCGAAC CTGGGAGTTT
     5461 TCCCTGAAAC AGATAGTATA TTTGAACCTG TATAATAATA TATAGTCTAG CGCTTTACGG
     5521 AAGACAATGT ATGTATTTCG GTTCCTGGAG AAACTATTGC ATCTATTGCA TAGGTAATCT
     5581 TGCACGTCGC ATCCCCGGTT CATTTTCTGC GTTTCCATCT TGCACTTCAA TAGCATATCT
     5641 TTGTTAACGA AGCATCTGTG CTTCATTTTG TAGAACAAAA ATGCAACGCG AGAGCGCTAA
     5701 TTTTTCAAAC AAAGAATCTG AGCTGCATTT TTACAGAACA GAAATGCAAC GCGAAAGCGC
     5761 TATTTTACCA ACGAAGAATC TGTGCTTCAT TTTTGTAAAA CAAAAATGCA ACGCGACGAG
     5821 AGCGCTAATT TTTCAAACAA AGAATCTGAG CTGCATTTTT ACAGAACAGA AATGCAACGC
     5881 GAGAGCGCTA TTTTACCAAC AAAGAATCTA TACTTCTTTT TTGTTCTACA AAAATGCATC
     5941 CCGAGAGCGC TATTTTTCTA ACAAAGCATC TTAGATTACT TTTTTTCTCC TTTGTGCGCT
     6001 CTATAATGCA GTCTCTTGAT AACTTTTTGC ACTGTAGGTC CGTTAAGGTT AGAAGAAGGC
     6061 TACTTTGGTG TCTATTTTCT CTTCCATAAA AAAAGCCTGA CTCCACTTCC CGCGTTTACT
     6121 GATTACTAGC GAAGCTGCGG GTGCATTTTT TCAAGATAAA GGCATCCCCG ATTATATTCT
     6181 ATACCGATGT GGATTGCGCA TACTTTGTGA ACAGAAAGTG ATAGCGTTGA TGATTCTTCA
     6241 TTGGTCAGAA AATTATGAAC GGTTTCTTCT ATTTTGTCTC TATATACTAC GTATAGGAAA
     6301 TGTTTACATT TTCGTATTGT TTTCGATTCA CTCTATGAAT AGTTCTTACT ACAATTTTTT
     6361 TGTCTAAAGA GTAATACTAG AGATAAACAT AAAAAATGTA GAGGTCGAGT TTAGATGCAA
     6421 GTTCAAGGAG CGAAAGGTGG ATGGGTAGGT TATATAGGGA TATAGCACAG AGATATATAG
     6481 CAAAGAGATA CTTTTGAGCA ATGTTTGTGG AAGCGGTATT CGCAATGGGA AGCTCCACCC
     6541 CGGTTGAT
//
