# Supplementary material for: PhiReX 2.0: A Programmable and Red Light-Regulated CRISPR-dCas9 System for the Activation of Endogenous Genes in Saccharomyces cerevisiae
Source: ACS Synth Biol. 2023 Apr 4;12(4):1046–57. doi: 10.1021/acssynbio.2c00517 (PMC10127447; doi:10.1021/acssynbio.2c00517)
Supplement: Supplementary file 2 — sb2c00517_si_002.zip [file sb2c00517_si_002.zip › pFM158.gb]

LOCUS       Exported               13705 bp DNA     circular SYN 13-MAY-2022
DEFINITION  synthetic circular DNA
ACCESSION   pFM_00158
VERSION     .
KEYWORDS    .
SOURCE      synthetic DNA construct
  ORGANISM  synthetic DNA construct
REFERENCE   1  (bases 1 to 13705)
  AUTHORS   .
  TITLE     Direct Submission
  JOURNAL   Exported May 13, 2022 from SnapGene 6.0.2
            https://www.snapgene.com
FEATURES             Location/Qualifiers
     source          1..13705
                     /mol_type="other DNA"
                     /organism="synthetic DNA construct"
     promoter        40..221
                     /label=TRP promoter
     gene            222..1044
                     /label=TRP1
     misc_binding    complement(1141..1163)
                     /label=LacO
     promoter        complement(1168..1197)
                     /label=lac
     rep_origin      1503..2131
                     /label=ColE1 origin
     gene            complement(2281..3074)
                     /label=Kana
     promoter        complement(3116..3144)
                     /label=Amp prom
     promoter        3204..3597
                     /label=pTEF1
     misc_feature    3597..3613
                     /label=pBluescriptSK_primer
                     /note="*translation: 
                     MSIQHFRVALIPFFAAFCLPVFAHPETLVKVKDAEDQLGARVGY 
                     IELDLNSGKILESFRPEERFPMMSTFKVLLCGAVLSRIDAGQEQLGRRIHYSQNDLV E
                     YSPVTEKHLTDGMTVRELCSAAITMSDNTAANLLLTTIGGPKELTAFLHNMGDHVTR L
                     DRWEPELNEAIPNDERDTTMPVAMATTLRKLLTGELLTLASRQQLIDWMEADKVAGP L
                     LRSALPAGWFIADKSGAGERGSRGIIAALGPDGKPSRIVVIYTTGSQATMDERNRQI A
                     EIGASLIKHW*"
     CDS             3625..7728
                     /codon_start=1
                     /label=dCas9_wo_stop
                     /translation="MDKKYSIGLAIGTNSVGWAVITDEYKVPSKKFKVLGNTDRHSIKK
                     NLIGALLFDSGETAEATRLKRTARRRYTRRKNRICYLQEIFSNEMAKVDDSFFHRLEES
                     FLVEEDKKHERHPIFGNIVDEVAYHEKYPTIYHLRKKLVDSTDKADLRLIYLALAHMIK
                     FRGHFLIEGDLNPDNSDVDKLFIQLVQTYNQLFEENPINASGVDAKAILSARLSKSRRL
                     ENLIAQLPGEKKNGLFGNLIALSLGLTPNFKSNFDLAEDAKLQLSKDTYDDDLDNLLAQ
                     IGDQYADLFLAAKNLSDAILLSDILRVNTEITKAPLSASMIKRYDEHHQDLTLLKALVR
                     QQLPEKYKEIFFDQSKNGYAGYIDGGASQEEFYKFIKPILEKMDGTEELLVKLNREDLL
                     RKQRTFDNGSIPHQIHLGELHAILRRQEDFYPFLKDNREKIEKILTFRIPYYVGPLARG
                     NSRFAWMTRKSEETITPWNFEEVVDKGASAQSFIERMTNFDKNLPNEKVLPKHSLLYEY
                     FTVYNELTKVKYVTEGMRKPAFLSGEQKKAIVDLLFKTNRKVTVKQLKEDYFKKIECFD
                     SVEISGVEDRFNASLGTYHDLLKIIKDKDFLDNEENEDILEDIVLTLTLFEDREMIEER
                     LKTYAHLFDDKVMKQLKRRRYTGWGRLSRKLINGIRDKQSGKTILDFLKSDGFANRNFM
                     QLIHDDSLTFKEDIQKAQVSGQGDSLHEHIANLAGSPAIKKGILQTVKVVDELVKVMGR
                     HKPENIVIEMARENQTTQKGQKNSRERMKRIEEGIKELGSQILKEHPVENTQLQNEKLY
                     LYYLQNGRDMYVDQELDINRLSDYDVDAIVPQSFLKDDSIDNKVLTRSDKNRGKSDNVP
                     SEEVVKKMKNYWRQLLNAKLITQRKFDNLTKAERGGLSELDKAGFIKRQLVETRQITKH
                     VAQILDSRMNTKYDENDKLIREVKVITLKSKLVSDFRKDFQFYKVREINNYHHAHDAYL
                     NAVVGTALIKKYPKLESEFVYGDYKVYDVRKMIAKSEQEIGKATAKYFFYSNIMNFFKT
                     EITLANGEIRKRPLIETNGETGEIVWDKGRDFATVRKVLSMPQVNIVKKTEVQTGGFSK
                     ESILPKRNSDKLIARKKDWDPKKYGGFDSPTVAYSVLVVAKVEKGKSKKLKSVKELLGI
                     TIMERSSFEKNPIDFLEAKGYKEVKKDLIIKLPKYSLFELENGRKRMLASAGELQKGNE
                     LALPSKYVNFLYLASHYEKLKGSPEDNEQKQLFVEQHKHYLDEIIEQISEFSKRVILAD
                     ANLDKVLSAYNKHRDKPIREQAENIIHLFTLTNLGAPAAFKYFDTTIDRKRYTSTKEVL
                     DATLIHQSITGLYETRIDLSQLGGD"
     CDS             7729..9357
                     /codon_start=1
                     /label=VPR_w_linker_and_Stop
                     /translation="SRADPKKKRKVEASGSGRADALDDFDLDMLGSDALDDFDLDMLGS
                     DALDDFDLDMLGSDALDDFDLDMLINSRSSGSPKKKRKVGSQYLPDTDDRHRIEEKRKR
                     TYETFKSIMKKSPFSGPTDPRPPPRRIAVPSRSSASVPKPAPQPYPFTSSLSTINYDEF
                     PTMVFPSGQISQASALAPAPPQVLPQAPAPAPAPAMVSALAQAPAPVPVLAPGPPQAVA
                     PPAPKPTQAGEGTLSEALLQLQFDDEDLGALLGNSTDPAVFTDLASVDNSEFQQLLNQG
                     IPVAPHTTEPMLMEYPEAITRLVTGAQRPPDPAPAPLGAPGLPNGLLSGDEDFSSIADM
                     DFSALLGSGSGSRDSREGMFLPKPEAGSAISDVFEGREVCQPKRIRPFHPPGSPWANRP
                     LPASLAPTPTGPVHEPVGSLTPAPVPQPLDPAPAVTPEASHLLEDPDEETSQAVKALRE
                     MADTVIPQKEEAAICGQMDLSHPPPRGHLDELTTTLESMTEDLNLDSPLTPELNEILDT
                     FLNDECLLHAMHISTGLSIFDTSLF"
     CDS             7741..7761
                     /codon_start=1
                     /label=SV40 NLS
                     /translation="PKKKRKV"
     CDS             7948..7983
                     /codon_start=1
                     /gene="Kodierende Sequenz"
                     /label=SV40NLS
                     /note="CDS "
                     /translation="MSGSPKKKRKVG"
     variation       9072
                     /label=SNP
                     /label=nonstandard type: mutation
                     /note="to delete BsmBI site"
     terminator      9358..9597
                     /label=CYC1_terminator
     terminator      complement(9677..9856)
                     /label=ADH1terminator
     CDS             complement(9857..10666)
                     /label=G418_R
     promoter        complement(10667..11509)
                     /label=ADH1mpromoter
     misc_feature    join(11509^11510,11515^11520)
                     /label=BsmBI
                     /label=nonstandard type: Site
                     /note="Name: BsmBI"
                     /note="Pattern: cgtctc"
                     /note="cut_0_on_positive_strand: 11509^11510"
                     /note="cut_0_on_negative_strand: 11513^11514"
                     /note="inhibited_by: 3': N4-methylcytosine 5':
                     5-methylcytosine"
                     /note="site_type: other"
                     /note="restriction site"
                     /note="/site_type=restriction site"
     gene            complement(11528..12190)
                     /label=ccdB
                     /note="GENE "
     misc_feature    12223^12230
                     /label=BsmBI
                     /label=nonstandard type: Site
                     /note="Name: BsmBI"
                     /note="Pattern: cgtctc"
                     /note="cut_0_on_positive_strand: 12229^12230"
                     /note="cut_0_on_negative_strand: 12233^12234"
                     /note="inhibited_by: 3': N4-methylcytosine 5':
                     5-methylcytosine"
                     /note="site_type: other"
                     /note="restriction site"
                     /note="/site_type=restriction site"
     misc_feature    12234..13705
                     /label=2_micron
ORIGIN
        1 tttattcttt tttttgattt cggtttcttt gaaatttttt taacgacatt actatatata
       61 taatatagga agcatttaat agaacagcat cgtaatatat gtgtactttg cagttatgac
      121 gccagatggc agtagtggaa gatattcttt attgaaaaat agcttgtcac cttacgtaca
      181 atcttgatcc ggagcttttc tttttttgcc gattaagaat taattcggtc gaaaaaagaa
      241 aaggagaggg ccaagaggga gggcattggt gactattgag cacgtgagta tacgtgatta
      301 agcacacaaa ggcagcttgg agtatgtctg ttattaattt cacaggtagt tctggtccat
      361 tggtgaaagt ttgcggcttg cagagcacag aggccgcaga atgtgctcta gattccgatg
      421 ctgacttgct gggtattata tgtgtgccca atagaaagag aacaattgac ccggttattg
      481 caaggaaaat ttcaagtctt gtaaaagcat ataaaaatag ttcaggcact ccgaaatact
      541 tggttggcgt gtttcgtaat caacctaagg aggatgtttt ggctctggtc aatgattacg
      601 gcattgatat cgtccaactg catggagatg agtcgtggca agaataccaa gagttcctcg
      661 gtttgccagt tattaaaaga ctcgtatttc caaaagactg caacatacta ctcagtgcag
      721 cttcacagaa acctcattcg tttattccct tgtttgattc agaagcaggt gggacaggtg
      781 aacttttgga ttggaactcg atttctgact gggttggaag gcaagagagc cccgaaagct
      841 tacattttat gttagctggt ggactgacgc cagaaaatgt tggtgatgcg cttagattaa
      901 atggcgttat tggtgttgat gtaagcggag gtgtggagac aaatggtgta aaagactcta
      961 acaaaatagc aaatttcgtc aaaaatgcta agaaataggt tattactgag tagtatttat
     1021 ttaagtattg tttgtgcact tgccctagag tcgacctgca ggcatgcaag cttttgttcc
     1081 ctttagtgag ggttaatttc gagcttggcg taatcatggt catagctgtt tcctgtgtga
     1141 aattgttatc cgctcacaat tccacacaac atacgagccg gaagcataaa gtgtaaagcc
     1201 tggggtgcct aatgagtgag ctaactcaca ttaattgcgt tgcgctcact gcccgctttc
     1261 cagtcgggaa acctgtcgtg ccagctgcat taatgaatcg gccaacgcgc ggggagaggc
     1321 ggtttgcgta ttgggcgctc ttccgcttcc tcgctcactg actcgctgcg ctcggtcgtt
     1381 cggctgcggc gagcggtatc agctcactca aaggcggtaa tacggttatc cacagaatca
     1441 ggggataacg caggaaagaa catgtgagca aaaggccagc aaaaggccag gaaccgtaaa
     1501 aaggccgcgt tgctggcgtt tttccatagg ctccgccccc ctgacgagca tcacaaaaat
     1561 cgacgctcaa gtcagaggtg gcgaaacccg acaggactat aaagatacca ggcgtttccc
     1621 cctggaagct ccctcgtgcg ctctcctgtt ccgaccctgc cgcttaccgg atacctgtcc
     1681 gcctttctcc cttcgggaag cgtggcgctt tctcatagct cacgctgtag gtatctcagt
     1741 tcggtgtagg tcgttcgctc caagctgggc tgtgtgcacg aaccccccgt tcagcccgac
     1801 cgctgcgcct tatccggtaa ctatcgtctt gagtccaacc cggtaagaca cgacttatcg
     1861 ccactggcag cagccactgg taacaggatt agcagagcga ggtatgtagg cggtgctaca
     1921 gagttcttga agtggtggcc taactacggc tacactagaa ggacagtatt tggtatctgc
     1981 gctctgctga agccagttac cttcggaaaa agagttggta gctcttgatc cggcaaacaa
     2041 accaccgctg gtagcggtgg tttttttgtt tgcaagcagc agattacgcg cagaaaaaaa
     2101 ggatctcaag aagatccttt gatcttttct acggggtctg acgctcagtg gaacgaaaac
     2161 tcacgttaag ggattttggt catgagatta tcaaaaagga tcttcaccta gatcctttta
     2221 aattaaaaat gaagttttaa atcaatctaa agtatatatg agtaaacttg gtctgacagt
     2281 cagaagaact cgtcaagaag gcgatagaag gcgatgcgct gcgaatcggg agcggcgata
     2341 ccgtaaagca cgaggaagcg gtcagcccat tcgccgccaa gctcttcagc aatatcacgg
     2401 gtagccaacg ctatgtcctg atagcggtcc gccacaccca gccggccaca gtcgatgaat
     2461 ccagaaaagc ggccattttc caccatgata ttcggcaagc aggcatcgtc atgggtcacg
     2521 acgagatcct cgccgtcggg catgctcgcc ttgagcctgg cgaacagttc ggctggcgcg
     2581 agcccctgat gctcttcgtc cagatcatcc tgatcgacaa gaccggcttc catccgagta
     2641 cgtgctcgct cgatgcgatg tttcgcttgg tggtcgaatg ggcaggtagc cggatcaagc
     2701 gtatgcagcc gccgcattgc atcagccatg atggatactt tctcggcagg agcaaggtga
     2761 gatgacagga gatcctgccc cggcacttcg cccaatagca gccagtccct tcccgcttca
     2821 gtgacaacgt cgagcacagc tgcgcaagga acgcccgtcg tggccagcca cgatagccgc
     2881 gctgcctcgt cttgcagttc attcagggca ccggacaggt cggtcttgac aaaaagaacc
     2941 gggcgcccct gcgctgacag ccggaacacg gcggcatcag agcagccgat tgtctgttgt
     3001 gcccagtcat agccgaatag cctctccacc caagcggccg gagaacctgc gtgcaatcca
     3061 tcttgttcaa tcatactctt cctttttcaa tattattgaa gcatttatca gggttattgt
     3121 ctcatgagcg gatacatatt tgaatgtatt tagaaaaata aacaaatagg ggttccgcgc
     3181 acatttcccc gaaaagtgcc accaaaatgt ttctactcct tttttactct tccagatttt
     3241 ctcggactcc gcgcatcgcc gtaccacttc aaaacaccca agcacagcat actaaatttc
     3301 ccctctttct tcctctaggg tgtcgttaat tacccgtact aaaggtttgg aaaagaaaaa
     3361 agagaccgcc tcgtttcttt ttcttcgtcg aaaaaggcaa taaaaatttt tatcacgttt
     3421 ctttttcttg aaaatttttt ttttgatttt tttctctttc gatgacctcc cattgatatt
     3481 taagttaata aacggtcttc aatttctcaa gtttcagttt catttttctt gttctattac
     3541 aacttttttt acttcttgct cattagaaag aaagcatagc aatctaatct aagttttcta
     3601 gaactagtgg atcccccggg aaaaatggat aaaaagtatt ctattggttt agccatcggc
     3661 actaattccg ttggatgggc tgtcataacc gatgaataca aagtaccttc aaagaaattt
     3721 aaggtgttgg ggaacacaga ccgtcattcg attaaaaaga atcttatcgg tgccctccta
     3781 ttcgatagtg gcgaaacggc agaggcgact cgcctgaaac gaaccgctcg gagaaggtat
     3841 acacgtcgca agaaccgaat atgttactta caagaaattt ttagcaatga gatggccaaa
     3901 gttgacgatt ctttctttca ccgtttggaa gagtccttcc ttgtcgaaga ggacaagaaa
     3961 catgaacggc accccatctt tggaaacata gtagatgagg tggcatatca tgaaaagtac
     4021 ccaacgattt atcacctcag aaaaaagcta gttgactcaa ctgataaagc ggacctgagg
     4081 ttaatctact tggctcttgc ccatatgata aagttccgtg ggcactttct cattgagggt
     4141 gatctaaatc cggacaactc ggatgtcgac aaactgttca tccagttagt acaaacctat
     4201 aatcagttgt ttgaagagaa ccctataaat gcaagtggcg tggatgcgaa ggctattctt
     4261 agcgcccgcc tctctaaatc ccgacggcta gaaaacctga tcgcacaatt acccggagag
     4321 aagaaaaatg ggttgttcgg taaccttata gcgctctcac taggcctgac accaaatttt
     4381 aagtcgaact tcgacttagc tgaagatgcc aaattgcagc ttagtaagga cacgtacgat
     4441 gacgatctcg acaatctact ggcacaaatt ggagatcagt atgcggactt atttttggct
     4501 gccaaaaacc ttagcgatgc aatcctccta tctgacatac tgagagttaa tactgagatt
     4561 accaaggcgc cgttatccgc ttcaatgatc aaaaggtacg atgaacatca ccaagacttg
     4621 acacttctca aggccctagt ccgtcagcaa ctgcctgaga aatataagga aatattcttt
     4681 gatcagtcga aaaacgggta cgcaggttat attgacggcg gagcgagtca agaggaattc
     4741 tacaagttta tcaaacccat attagagaag atggatggga cggaagagtt gcttgtaaaa
     4801 ctcaatcgcg aagatctact gcgaaagcag cggactttcg acaacggtag cattccacat
     4861 caaatccact taggcgaatt gcatgctata cttagaaggc aggaggattt ttatccgttc
     4921 ctcaaagaca atcgtgaaaa gattgagaaa atcctaacct ttcgcatacc ttactatgtg
     4981 ggacccctgg cccgagggaa ctctcggttc gcatggatga caagaaagtc cgaagaaacg
     5041 attactccat ggaattttga ggaagttgtc gataaaggtg cgtcagctca atcgttcatc
     5101 gagaggatga ccaactttga caagaattta ccgaacgaaa aagtattgcc taagcacagt
     5161 ttactttacg agtatttcac agtgtacaat gaactcacga aagttaagta tgtcactgag
     5221 ggcatgcgta aacccgcctt tctaagcgga gaacagaaga aagcaatagt agatctgtta
     5281 ttcaagacca accgcaaagt gacagttaag caattgaaag aggactactt taagaaaatt
     5341 gaatgcttcg attctgtcga gatctccggg gtagaagatc gatttaatgc gtcacttggt
     5401 acgtatcatg acctcctaaa gataattaaa gataaggact tcctggataa cgaagagaat
     5461 gaagatatct tagaagatat agtgttgact cttaccctct ttgaagatcg ggaaatgatt
     5521 gaggaaagac taaaaacata cgctcacctg ttcgacgata aggttatgaa acagttaaag
     5581 aggcgtcgct atacgggctg gggacgattg tcgcggaaac ttatcaacgg gataagagac
     5641 aagcaaagtg gtaaaactat tctcgatttt ctaaagagcg acggcttcgc caataggaac
     5701 tttatgcagc tgatccatga tgactcttta accttcaaag aggatataca aaaggcacag
     5761 gtttccggac aaggggactc attgcacgaa catattgcga atcttgctgg ttcgccagcc
     5821 atcaaaaagg gcatactcca gacagtcaaa gtagtggatg agctagttaa ggtcatggga
     5881 cgtcacaaac cggaaaacat tgtaatcgag atggcacgcg aaaatcaaac gactcagaag
     5941 gggcaaaaaa acagtcgaga gcggatgaag agaatagaag agggtattaa agaactgggc
     6001 agccagatct taaaggagca tcctgtggaa aatacccaat tgcagaacga gaaactttac
     6061 ctctattacc tacaaaatgg aagggacatg tatgttgatc aggaactgga cataaaccgt
     6121 ttatctgatt acgacgtcga tgccattgta ccccaatcct ttttgaagga cgattcaatc
     6181 gacaataaag tgcttacacg ctcggataag aaccgaggga aaagtgacaa tgttccaagc
     6241 gaggaagtcg taaagaaaat gaagaactat tggcggcagc tcctaaatgc gaaactgata
     6301 acgcaaagaa agttcgataa cttaactaaa gctgagaggg gtggcttgtc tgaacttgac
     6361 aaggccggat ttattaaacg tcagctcgtg gaaacccgcc aaatcacaaa gcatgttgca
     6421 cagatactag attcccgaat gaatacgaaa tacgacgaga acgataagct gattcgggaa
     6481 gtcaaagtaa tcactttaaa gtcaaaattg gtgtcggact tcagaaagga ttttcaattc
     6541 tataaagtta gggagataaa taactaccac catgcgcacg acgcttatct taatgccgtc
     6601 gtagggaccg cactcattaa gaaatacccg aagctagaaa gtgagtttgt gtatggtgat
     6661 tacaaagttt atgacgtccg taagatgatc gcgaaaagcg aacaggagat aggcaaggct
     6721 acagccaaat acttctttta ttctaacatt atgaatttct ttaagacgga aatcactctg
     6781 gcaaacggag agatacgcaa acgaccttta attgaaacca atggggagac aggtgaaatc
     6841 gtatgggata agggccggga cttcgcgacg gtgagaaaag ttttgtccat gccccaagtc
     6901 aacatagtaa agaaaactga ggtgcagacc ggagggtttt caaaggaatc gattcttcca
     6961 aaaaggaata gtgataagct catcgctcgt aaaaaggact gggacccgaa aaagtacggt
     7021 ggcttcgata gccctacagt tgcctattct gtcctagtag tggcaaaagt tgagaaggga
     7081 aaatccaaga aactgaagtc agtcaaagaa ttattgggga taacgattat ggagcgctcg
     7141 tcttttgaaa agaaccccat cgacttcctt gaggcgaaag gttacaagga agtaaaaaag
     7201 gatctcataa ttaaactacc aaagtatagt ctgtttgagt tagaaaatgg ccgaaaacgg
     7261 atgttggcta gcgccggaga gcttcaaaag gggaacgaac tcgcactacc gtctaaatac
     7321 gtgaatttcc tgtatttagc gtcccattac gagaagttga aaggttcacc tgaagataac
     7381 gaacagaagc aactttttgt tgagcagcac aaacattatc tcgacgaaat catagagcaa
     7441 atttcggaat tcagtaagag agtcatccta gctgatgcca atctggacaa agtattaagc
     7501 gcatacaaca agcacaggga taaacccata cgtgagcagg cggaaaatat tatccatttg
     7561 tttactctta ccaacctcgg cgctccagcc gcattcaagt attttgacac aacgatagat
     7621 cgcaaacgat acacttctac caaggaggtg ctagacgcga cactgattca ccaatccatc
     7681 acgggattat atgaaactcg gatagatttg tcacagcttg ggggtgacag cagggctgac
     7741 cccaagaaga agaggaaggt ggaggccagc ggttccggac gggctgacgc attggacgat
     7801 tttgatctgg atatgctggg aagtgacgcc ctcgatgatt ttgaccttga catgcttggt
     7861 tcggatgccc ttgatgactt tgacctcgac atgctcggca gtgacgccct tgatgatttc
     7921 gacctggaca tgctgattaa ctctagaagt tccggatctc cgaaaaagaa acgcaaagtt
     7981 ggtagccagt acctgcccga caccgacgac cggcaccgga tcgaggaaaa gcggaagcgg
     8041 acctacgaga cattcaagag catcatgaag aagtccccct tcagcggccc caccgaccct
     8101 agacctccac ctagaagaat cgccgtgccc agcagatcca gcgccagcgt gccaaaacct
     8161 gccccccagc cttacccctt caccagcagc ctgagcacca tcaactacga cgagttccct
     8221 accatggtgt tccccagcgg ccagatctct caggcctctg ctctggctcc agcccctcct
     8281 caggtgctgc ctcaggctcc tgctcctgca ccagctccag ccatggtgtc tgcactggct
     8341 caggcaccag cacccgtgcc tgtgctggct cctggacctc cacaggctgt ggctccacca
     8401 gcccctaaac ctacacaggc cggcgagggc acactgtctg aagctctgct gcagctgcag
     8461 ttcgacgacg aggatctggg agccctgctg ggaaacagca ccgatcctgc cgtgttcacc
     8521 gacctggcca gcgtggacaa cagcgagttc cagcagctgc tgaaccaggg catccctgtg
     8581 gcccctcaca ccaccgagcc catgctgatg gaataccccg aggccatcac ccggctcgtg
     8641 acaggcgctc agaggcctcc tgatccagct cctgcccctc tgggagcacc aggcctgcct
     8701 aatggactgc tgtctggcga cgaggacttc agctctatcg ccgacatgga cttctccgca
     8761 ctgctgggta gcggatcggg atctcgggat tccagggaag ggatgttttt gccgaagcct
     8821 gaggccggct ccgctattag tgacgtgttt gagggccgcg aggtgtgcca gccaaaacga
     8881 atccggccat ttcatcctcc aggaagtcca tgggccaacc gcccactccc cgccagcctc
     8941 gcaccaacac caaccggtcc agtacatgag ccagtcgggt cactgacccc ggcaccagtc
     9001 cctcagccac tggatccagc gcccgcagtg actcccgagg ccagtcacct gttggaggat
     9061 cccgatgaag aaacgagcca ggctgtcaaa gcccttcggg agatggccga tactgtgatt
     9121 ccccagaagg aagaggctgc aatctgtggc caaatggacc tttcccatcc gcccccaagg
     9181 ggccatctgg atgagctgac aaccacactt gagtccatga ccgaggatct gaacctggac
     9241 tcacccctga ccccggaatt gaacgagatt ctggatacct tcctgaacga cgagtgcctc
     9301 ttgcatgcca tgcatatcag cacaggactg tccatcttcg acacatctct gttttgaatt
     9361 agttatgtca cgcttacatt cacgccctcc ccccacatcc gctctaaccg aaaaggaagg
     9421 agttagacaa cctgaagtct aggtccctat ttattttttt atagttatgt tagtattaag
     9481 aacgttattt atatttcaaa tttttctttt ttttctgtac agacgcgtgt acgcatgtaa
     9541 cattatactg aaaaccttgc ttgagaaggt tttgggacgc tcgaaggctt taatttgcgg
     9601 ccggtaccca attcgcccta tagtgagtcg tattacgcgc gctcactggc cgtcgtttta
     9661 caacgtcgtg actgggggtg tggtcaataa gagcgacctc atgctatacc tgagaaagca
     9721 acctgaccta caggaaagag ttactcaaga ataagaattt tcgttttaaa acctaagagt
     9781 cactttaaaa tttgtataca cttatttttt ttataactta tttaataata aaaatcataa
     9841 atcataagaa attcgcttag aaaaactcat cgagcatcaa atgaaactgc aatttattca
     9901 tatcaggatt atcaatacca tatttttgaa aaagccgttt ctgtaatgaa ggagaaaact
     9961 caccgaggca gttccatagg atggcaagat cctggtatcg gtctgcgatt ccgactcgtc
    10021 caacatcaat acaacctatt aatttcccct cgtcaaaaat aaggttatca agtgagaaat
    10081 caccatgagt gacgactgaa tccggtgaga atggcaaaag cttatgcatt tctttccaga
    10141 cttgttcaac aggccagcca ttacgctcgt catcaaaatc actcgcatca accaaaccgt
    10201 tattcattcg tgattgcgcc tgagcaagac gaaatacgcg atcgctgtta aaaggacaat
    10261 tacaaacagg aatcgaatgc aaccggcgca ggaacactgc cagcgcatca acaatatttt
    10321 cacctgaatc aggatattct tctaatacct ggaatgctgt tttgccgggg atcgcagtgg
    10381 tgagtaacca tgcatcatca ggagtacgga taaaatgctt gatggtcgga agaggcataa
    10441 attccgtcag ccagtttagt ctgaccatct catctgtaac atcattggca acgctacctt
    10501 tgccatgttt cagaaacaac tctggcgcat cgggcttccc atacaatcga tagattgtcg
    10561 cacctgattg cccgacatta tcgcgagccc atttataccc atataaatca gcatccatgt
    10621 tggaatttaa tcgcggcctc gaaacgtgag tcttttcctt acccattgag atagttgatt
    10681 gtatgcttgg tatagcttga aatattgtgc agaaaaagaa acaaggaaga aagggaacga
    10741 gaacaatgac gaggaaacaa aagattaata attgcaggtc tatttatact tgatagcaag
    10801 acagcaaact tttttttatt tcaaattcaa gtaactggaa ggaaggccgt ataccgttgc
    10861 tcattagaga gtagtgtgcg tgaatgaagg aaggaaaaag tttcgtgtgc ttcgagatac
    10921 ccctcatcag ctctggaaca acgacatctg ttggtgctgt ctttgtcgtt aattttttcc
    10981 tttagtgtct tccatcattt ttttgtcatt gcggatatgg tgagacaaca acgggggaga
    11041 gagaaaagaa aaaaaaagaa aagaagttgc atgcgcctat tattacttca atagatggca
    11101 aatggaaaaa gggtagtgaa acttcgatat gatgatggct atcaagtcta gggctacagt
    11161 attagttcgt tatgtaccac catcaatgag gcagtgtaat tggtgtagtc ttgtttagcc
    11221 cattatgtct tgtctggtat ctgttctatt gtatatctcc cctccgccac ctacatgtta
    11281 gggagaccaa cgaaggtatt ataggaatcc cgatgtatgg gtttggttgc cagaaaagag
    11341 gaagtccata ttgtacaccc ggaaacaaca aaaggatatc cgaaatattc cacggtttag
    11401 aaaaaaatcg gaaaagagcg cggaggggtg ttacccccct tctctactag cattggactt
    11461 taattaatat atgtgcatag gagaagtgta aagttccctt ccatattgtc tgaagagacg
    11521 gctagcaact ggctgtgtat aagggagcct gacatttata ttccccagaa catcaggtta
    11581 atggcgtttt tgatgtcatt ttcgcggtgg ctgagatcag ccacttcttc cccgataacg
    11641 gagaccggca cactggccat atcggtggtc atcatgcgcc agctttcatc cccgatatgc
    11701 accaccgggt aaagttcacg ggggacttta tctgacagca gacgtgcact ggccaggggg
    11761 atcaccatcc gtcgcccggg cgtgtcaata atatcactct gtacatccac aaacagacga
    11821 taacggctct ctcttttata ggtgtaaacc ttaaactgca tttcaccagc ccctgttctc
    11881 gtcagcaaaa gagccgttca tttcaataaa ccgggcgacc tcagccatcc cttcctgatt
    11941 ttccgctttc cagcgttcgg cacgcagacg acgggcttca ttctgcatgg ttgtgcttac
    12001 cagaccggag atattgacat catatatgcc ttgagcaact gatagctgtc gctgtcaact
    12061 gtcactgtaa tacgctgctt catagcatac ctctttttga catacttcgg gtatacatat
    12121 cagtatatat tcttataccg caaaaatcag cgcgcaaata cgcatactgt tatctggctt
    12181 ttagtaagcc ccgtgcctag cgcatcggcg atacgcccat ggcgtctctg agtttatcga
    12241 tgataagctg tcaaagatga gaattaattc cacggactat agactatact agatactccg
    12301 tctactgtac gatacacttc cgctcaggtc cttgtccttt aacgaggcct taccactctt
    12361 ttgttactct attgatccag ctcagcaaag gcagtgtgat ctaagattct atcttcgcga
    12421 tgtagtaaaa ctagctagac cgagaaagag actagaaatg caaaaggcac ttctacaatg
    12481 gctgccatca ttattatccg atgtgacgct gcagcttctc aatgatattc gaatacgctt
    12541 tgaggagata cagcctaata tccgacaaac tgttttacag atttacgatc gtacttgtta
    12601 cccatcattg aattttgaac atccgaacct gggagttttc cctgaaacag atagtatatt
    12661 tgaacctgta taataatata tagtctagcg ctttacggaa gacaatgtat gtatttcggt
    12721 tcctggagaa actattgcat ctattgcata ggtaatcttg cacgtcgcat ccccggttca
    12781 ttttctgcgt ttccatcttg cacttcaata gcatatcttt gttaacgaag catctgtgct
    12841 tcattttgta gaacaaaaat gcaacgcgag agcgctaatt tttcaaacaa agaatctgag
    12901 ctgcattttt acagaacaga aatgcaacgc gaaagcgcta ttttaccaac gaagaatctg
    12961 tgcttcattt ttgtaaaaca aaaatgcaac gcgacgagag cgctaatttt tcaaacaaag
    13021 aatctgagct gcatttttac agaacagaaa tgcaacgcga gagcgctatt ttaccaacaa
    13081 agaatctata cttctttttt gttctacaaa aatgcatccc gagagcgcta tttttctaac
    13141 aaagcatctt agattacttt ttttctcctt tgtgcgctct ataatgcagt ctcttgataa
    13201 ctttttgcac tgtaggtccg ttaaggttag aagaaggcta ctttggtgtc tattttctct
    13261 tccataaaaa aagcctgact ccacttcccg cgtttactga ttactagcga agctgcgggt
    13321 gcattttttc aagataaagg catccccgat tatattctat accgatgtgg attgcgcata
    13381 ctttgtgaac agaaagtgat agcgttgatg attcttcatt ggtcagaaaa ttatgaacgg
    13441 tttcttctat tttgtctcta tatactacgt ataggaaatg tttacatttt cgtattgttt
    13501 tcgattcact ctatgaatag ttcttactac aatttttttg tctaaagagt aatactagag
    13561 ataaacataa aaaatgtaga ggtcgagttt agatgcaagt tcaaggagcg aaaggtggat
    13621 gggtaggtta tatagggata tagcacagag atatatagca aagagatact tttgagcaat
    13681 gtttgtggaa gcggtattcg caatg
//
